# Supplementary material for: Genomic hypervariability of phage Andromeda is unique among known dsDNA viruses
Source: bioRxiv preprint, doi:10.1101/619015, version 4 (2020-03-05)
Supplement: Supplementary File 1 [file 619015_file13.zip › Supplementary_File_1.gbk]

LOCUS       NC_031014              40008 bp    DNA     linear   PHG 13-AUG-2018
DEFINITION  Pseudomonas phage Andromeda, complete genome.
ACCESSION   NC_031014
VERSION     NC_031014.1
DBLINK      BioProject: PRJNA485481
KEYWORDS    RefSeq.
SOURCE      Pseudomonas phage Andromeda
  ORGANISM  Pseudomonas phage Andromeda
            Viruses; Caudovirales; Podoviridae; Bifseptvirus; Pseudomonas virus
            Andromeda.
REFERENCE   1  (bases 1 to 40008)
  AUTHORS   Magill,D.J., Krylov,V.N., McGrath,J.W., Allen,C.C.R., Quinn,J.P.
            and Kulakov,L.A.
  TITLE     Genomic analysis of Andromeda: A phiKMVlikevirus infecting
            Pseudomonas syringae
  JOURNAL   Unpublished
REFERENCE   2  (bases 1 to 40008)
  CONSRTM   NCBI Genome Project
  TITLE     Direct Submission
  JOURNAL   Submitted (23-SEP-2016) National Center for Biotechnology
            Information, NIH, Bethesda, MD 20894, USA
REFERENCE   3  (bases 1 to 40008)
  AUTHORS   Magill,D.J., Krylov,V.N., McGrath,J.W., Allen,C.C.R., Quinn,J.P.
            and Kulakov,L.A.
  TITLE     Direct Submission
  JOURNAL   Submitted (29-JUN-2016) School of Biological Sciences, Queen's
            University Belfast, 97 Lisburn Road, Belfast BT97BL, United Kingdom
COMMENT     PROVISIONAL REFSEQ: This record has not yet been subject to final
            NCBI review. The reference sequence is identical to KX458241.
            
            ##Assembly-Data-START##
            Assembly Method       :: SPAdes v. v3.6.2; Geneious v. R9
            Sequencing Technology :: Illumina
            ##Assembly-Data-END##
            COMPLETENESS: full length.
FEATURES             Location/Qualifiers
     source          1..40008
                     /organism="Pseudomonas phage Andromeda"
                     /mol_type="genomic DNA"
                     /host="Pseudomonas syringae"
                     /db_xref="taxon:1873949"
     regulatory      23..68
                     /regulatory_class=promoter
                     /note="sigma70 promoter element"
     regulatory      174..219
                     /regulatory_class=promoter
                     /note="sigma70 promoter element"
     regulatory      270..315
                     /regulatory_class=promoter
                     /note="sigma70 promoter element"
     gene            701..1096
                     /locus_tag="BI052_gp01"
                     /old_locus_tag="Andromeda_01"
                     /db_xref="GeneID:29062558"
     CDS             701..1096
                     /locus_tag="BI052_gp01"
                     /old_locus_tag="Andromeda_01"
                     /note="Andromeda_gp01"
                     /codon_start=1
                     /transl_table=11
                     /product="conserved hypothetical protein"
                     /protein_id="YP_009279523.1"
                     /db_xref="GeneID:29062558"
                     /translation="MAKHSSISKVERQRQRDYENIGKQLRKHVGDDKSLRFKSTDRLL
                     AEATEHFRVVGELSAVKGEGAVTARRKLREMRDVKYYTDPEPTSKNAWDTKQTKAKPG
                     QSRPVRGSTAKHQRIMKGQSARNSQGMGI"
                     /hth_file="hth/Andromeda.gb.seq.00001.out"
     gene            1099..1581
                     /locus_tag="BI052_gp02"
                     /old_locus_tag="Andromeda_02"
                     /db_xref="GeneID:29062513"
     CDS             1099..1581
                     /locus_tag="BI052_gp02"
                     /old_locus_tag="Andromeda_02"
                     /note="Andromeda_gp02"
                     /codon_start=1
                     /transl_table=11
                     /product="conserved hypothetical protein"
                     /protein_id="YP_009279524.1"
                     /db_xref="GeneID:29062513"
                     /translation="MTKQTLIVGTAAITKAVASIAKRGAKLDADIQLTGVSILAHIDE
                     HHNVTLLNDLYHSLPKGARKNALAEWAIANGKVSINEGSNRKDMPFLYAKDKKTDLAL
                     AWEKPWYEFAPTPDLIQVFDVQAAIAKILKQAAKARKDNPDVEVKGEALLEQLAGMAG
                     "
     gene            1768..1944
                     /locus_tag="BI052_gp03"
                     /old_locus_tag="Andromeda_03"
                     /db_xref="GeneID:29062514"
     CDS             1768..1944
                     /locus_tag="BI052_gp03"
                     /old_locus_tag="Andromeda_03"
                     /note="Andromeda_gp03"
                     /codon_start=1
                     /transl_table=11
                     /product="hypothetical protein"
                     /protein_id="YP_009279525.1"
                     /db_xref="GeneID:29062514"
                     /translation="MKLAMNLVALLAVLSLTGCAVNVVVAPHATFAVESRLDSPVDAS
                     VHADESNNVLESNQ"
     gene            1941..2291
                     /locus_tag="BI052_gp04"
                     /old_locus_tag="Andromeda_04"
                     /db_xref="GeneID:29062515"
     CDS             1941..2291
                     /locus_tag="BI052_gp04"
                     /old_locus_tag="Andromeda_04"
                     /note="Andromeda_gp04"
                     /codon_start=1
                     /transl_table=11
                     /product="hypothetical protein"
                     /protein_id="YP_009279526.1"
                     /db_xref="GeneID:29062515"
                     /translation="MSQEKPALLTRGLALTGTVTGRMTYPQHQQIPKPKFADGALVRA
                     DKAKCRHHFAGGIPFGMVFAITSDAFRSHRNPEPWYRITGSPDIPAYILPESALKPAK
                     QAEKKRAAYSQRRG"
     gene            2294..2782
                     /locus_tag="BI052_gp05"
                     /old_locus_tag="Andromeda_05"
                     /db_xref="GeneID:29062516"
     CDS             2294..2782
                     /locus_tag="BI052_gp05"
                     /old_locus_tag="Andromeda_05"
                     /note="Andromeda_gp05"
                     /codon_start=1
                     /transl_table=11
                     /product="conserved hypothetical protein"
                     /protein_id="YP_009279527.1"
                     /db_xref="GeneID:29062516"
                     /translation="MDQFTMHAAASMLVDAFKAVTADYIAKQLNGSPPDIRIADDTHW
                     VAPEDYETLCDDWAVGLLIISNKHNDTSIYGAAGNIAFRTMHDIGHMVHGLTFSLADE
                     ISLAMVQWPMIRKHIHKTEFVEVCRDLYMADTGMMSLYNERYGAFPCDQTEFIMRCCA
                     EQ"
     regulatory      2780..2823
                     /regulatory_class=terminator
                     /note="Rho independent transcriptional terminator"
     gene            2858..3550
                     /locus_tag="BI052_gp06"
                     /old_locus_tag="Andromeda_06"
                     /db_xref="GeneID:29062517"
     CDS             2858..3550
                     /locus_tag="BI052_gp06"
                     /old_locus_tag="Andromeda_06"
                     /note="Andromeda_gp06"
                     /codon_start=1
                     /transl_table=11
                     /product="hypothetical protein"
                     /protein_id="YP_009279528.1"
                     /db_xref="GeneID:29062517"
                     /translation="MKLNRMFPKDLTVFQLEMETLAQWVQDNHMSISIGNHTFPVVVL
                     SSGNYGTCLKLLNYPGLVLKTCRDSRDGYPAYIRAVTRLKNPRKWMPKILAHGGHEVS
                     GMFWCVMPEYDNPTGHQTGGGNDSGWFDAGGQDITAACGTDNLCQHVTLQEDWFSGGM
                     KTVRRKEPKDRKQRRFFRQVRDFLYPMVQAGARVYMHPNNALLDGEQWIITDPIADWP
                     TDAKEKYEHANS"
     gene            3722..3970
                     /locus_tag="BI052_gp07"
                     /old_locus_tag="Andromeda_07"
                     /db_xref="GeneID:29062518"
     CDS             3722..3970
                     /locus_tag="BI052_gp07"
                     /old_locus_tag="Andromeda_07"
                     /note="Andromeda_gp07"
                     /codon_start=1
                     /transl_table=11
                     /product="hypothetical protein"
                     /protein_id="YP_009279529.1"
                     /db_xref="GeneID:29062518"
                     /translation="MDITYERITSFDCDSTAMAEASAYACDALAHAEPLQVELDPVPF
                     DYLESEGFDAYTGLDTALSGKHDAAMLNYGFALLGDDE"
     gene            4008..4691
                     /locus_tag="BI052_gp08"
                     /old_locus_tag="Andromeda_08"
                     /db_xref="GeneID:29062519"
     CDS             4008..4691
                     /locus_tag="BI052_gp08"
                     /old_locus_tag="Andromeda_08"
                     /note="Andromeda_gp08"
                     /codon_start=1
                     /transl_table=11
                     /product="hypothetical protein"
                     /protein_id="YP_009279530.1"
                     /db_xref="GeneID:29062519"
                     /translation="MAVRPSEFPIGRKVQHSRRGSAIGIVVEHDRAFCIVNWDGSPSR
                     TRNNPIYLTLLPEDKPVNADVNNLTTNQKHILADLLRQVHATPPGQIVAGRRTDAAAR
                     TVGLDNKTYAHECLGLRSAGLITSTNDGKEFVLWNFTNPGYLKAVELANRKPQKPETW
                     LVWCPTSNKPPKVKHTCEQEAMAVAEQMARSYPGQMFHAVQVHAGFQLKTERVKVEKY
                     EEKVKMVQV"
     gene            4688..4903
                     /locus_tag="BI052_gp09"
                     /old_locus_tag="Andromeda_09"
                     /db_xref="GeneID:29062520"
     CDS             4688..4903
                     /locus_tag="BI052_gp09"
                     /old_locus_tag="Andromeda_09"
                     /note="Andromeda_gp09"
                     /codon_start=1
                     /transl_table=11
                     /product="hypothetical protein"
                     /protein_id="YP_009279531.1"
                     /db_xref="GeneID:29062520"
                     /translation="MSRVSIILSQPGRGDAIRALNKVGQHPGEGFVGPVFEDAKVAMK
                     DGFVHVVVAGVTYSYPAHAVMRVKTEN"
     gene            4907..5179
                     /locus_tag="BI052_gp10"
                     /old_locus_tag="Andromeda_10"
                     /db_xref="GeneID:29062521"
     CDS             4907..5179
                     /locus_tag="BI052_gp10"
                     /old_locus_tag="Andromeda_10"
                     /note="Andromeda_gp10"
                     /codon_start=1
                     /transl_table=11
                     /product="hypothetical protein"
                     /protein_id="YP_009279532.1"
                     /db_xref="GeneID:29062521"
                     /translation="MLIKIAAFLIALSQRITEELIDMHEERRQAVYDWQSTQFSKEEA
                     RHKRKLARINRVSKENHTALDEQGQKQAERRRNRAACVKLLKALND"
     gene            5172..5603
                     /locus_tag="BI052_gp11"
                     /old_locus_tag="Andromeda_11"
                     /db_xref="GeneID:29062522"
     CDS             5172..5603
                     /locus_tag="BI052_gp11"
                     /old_locus_tag="Andromeda_11"
                     /note="Andromeda_gp11"
                     /codon_start=1
                     /transl_table=11
                     /product="hypothetical protein"
                     /protein_id="YP_009279533.1"
                     /db_xref="GeneID:29062522"
                     /translation="MINGKRADILIVDDITPCMDASALERRVLSNPLLAAPYGVTTML
                     NAQARKDLNTRSGVTGTILSLLRRAKGLDLLDYNEGRHDDVVEVKINEDKDSAKLGGL
                     MNSGYSLHSIDPLSGDLKVSKLLGLFYPSNSRFGYGQVRHG"
     regulatory      5665..5710
                     /regulatory_class=promoter
                     /note="sigma70 promoter element"
     gene            5684..6202
                     /locus_tag="BI052_gp12"
                     /old_locus_tag="Andromeda_12"
                     /db_xref="GeneID:29062523"
     CDS             5684..6202
                     /locus_tag="BI052_gp12"
                     /old_locus_tag="Andromeda_12"
                     /note="Andromeda_gp12"
                     /codon_start=1
                     /transl_table=11
                     /product="hypothetical protein"
                     /protein_id="YP_009279534.1"
                     /db_xref="GeneID:29062523"
                     /translation="MSNVQALITVTNAADAKEVKLVEKVNTLIGKTTEATVALDKYLQ
                     ERAAEAARLNIEVGTEGSFVFGRAATAKELTGKVIAVVELEGGAKLLKVMAGEGIEMK
                     IYDVAPSKFDPKGEQAEQGVGTPDPIQDAAVSQAVVAESPETATGVVDLPFDVNSILG
                     GATEADAAVAGL"
     gene            6199..6894
                     /locus_tag="BI052_gp13"
                     /old_locus_tag="Andromeda_13"
                     /db_xref="GeneID:29062524"
     CDS             6199..6894
                     /locus_tag="BI052_gp13"
                     /old_locus_tag="Andromeda_13"
                     /note="Andromeda_gp13"
                     /codon_start=1
                     /transl_table=11
                     /product="putative oxygenase"
                     /protein_id="YP_009279535.1"
                     /db_xref="GeneID:29062524"
                     /translation="MIDPRLFVPTDDLLHPRLIPHLSAIRQMGAAEMLKEGGTDWRDL
                     RDMEDKYRDATEVIWRENDSVFTMPILSPETCAALVRASTLFKFQKNEEEEPDFQIPE
                     VVLKHECMGLHASLAVLFDLTLVPIARLLFGIEPDNLRSIQYAQYRRTETGHGNWHVD
                     IDSDFTVVVALSDTHIGGGTEVKGHGFATPFEVPQLPVGHAMIFPGKLYLHRGMPVTS
                     GVRNLLVFWSEVK"
     gene            6891..7793
                     /locus_tag="BI052_gp14"
                     /old_locus_tag="Andromeda_14"
                     /db_xref="GeneID:29062525"
     CDS             6891..7793
                     /locus_tag="BI052_gp14"
                     /old_locus_tag="Andromeda_14"
                     /note="Andromeda_gp14"
                     /codon_start=1
                     /transl_table=11
                     /product="putative DNA primase"
                     /protein_id="YP_009279536.1"
                     /db_xref="GeneID:29062525"
                     /translation="MSNEWLALAQQLPVGGHAKHPHYCGDGRPLVVFHNETKWSAYCH
                     RCGNFPPVFKPLPTLQERVEAAERERQVEQAVAVDTRPPQPAVYDMAEWPLEARVWLF
                     KAGLSHDEVSRSGAYFHPPTRRVVFPVFEDGRLTFWQARRIFGTTAAKYLSQPGGRES
                     TLPLFGGGSSIVLVEDLLSAYKIGTAGCKSLCLMGTKLLPIARAYLIKNPQPVGIWLD
                     PDGPGRNAAAEIKNQLLMFGIESFDICTERDPKFHSKSEIRNVIGRIPVANDAKSEGL
                     RQAASSGELASIGSTDRDHHHGLR"
     gene            7753..8955
                     /locus_tag="BI052_gp15"
                     /old_locus_tag="Andromeda_15"
                     /db_xref="GeneID:29062526"
     CDS             7753..8955
                     /locus_tag="BI052_gp15"
                     /old_locus_tag="Andromeda_15"
                     /note="Andromeda_gp15"
                     /codon_start=1
                     /transl_table=11
                     /product="replicative DNA helicase"
                     /protein_id="YP_009279537.1"
                     /db_xref="GeneID:29062526"
                     /translation="MDQLTATIITDFGSYFKEVPECDLIPVSREFHTFFHTICHPQLT
                     PEQAAAYRAVFSQIEKPIDDTAKSMIMGRLLENNLAQDLADISERFARGEEINVRKLT
                     ADTLSKFEQDIERKVKLPFVPMDESLFDEDVRNDGFKWRWTCLAETMRPLRGGDFGIL
                     AGRPDKGKTTALTDLTTHWAPQLVDVYPDNPEKRQILWLNNEGPGKRILKRMIQSAFG
                     CGTAELIKKQTAGTLWDEYEVAIGGDRTAIKVIDIHGFKAWQVEEIFKQHPPGLVIFD
                     MVDNVRFDGELANGGTRTDQVLEAMYQWARDCAVRFDCPVLATSQISADGDGEPYPTL
                     PMLKDSKTGKQGAADFIITLGTSNDPSLEAIRFIGTTKNKLRLEGQPQSPRAQMVMDA
                     TGGRYVPQ"
     gene            8942..9265
                     /locus_tag="BI052_gp16"
                     /old_locus_tag="Andromeda_16"
                     /db_xref="GeneID:29062527"
     CDS             8942..9265
                     /locus_tag="BI052_gp16"
                     /old_locus_tag="Andromeda_16"
                     /note="Andromeda_gp16"
                     /codon_start=1
                     /transl_table=11
                     /product="hypothetical protein"
                     /protein_id="YP_009279538.1"
                     /db_xref="GeneID:29062527"
                     /translation="MYPSDTYTPFGPLVEAVFNEVRHIFPEAHVTARADERHPGWGNR
                     DGQHIVRISIFRHNREVFVESAFPGEQFAPPIHVIATTMRRQFVEGVNKALRDYDDDL
                     RRTGR"
     gene            9240..11582
                     /locus_tag="BI052_gp17"
                     /old_locus_tag="Andromeda_17"
                     /db_xref="GeneID:29062528"
     CDS             9240..11582
                     /locus_tag="BI052_gp17"
                     /old_locus_tag="Andromeda_17"
                     /note="Andromeda_gp17"
                     /codon_start=1
                     /transl_table=11
                     /product="DNA polymerase"
                     /protein_id="YP_009279539.1"
                     /db_xref="GeneID:29062528"
                     /translation="MTYAVLDVETSIKQSYKRKANPFDPENWTVWIGEHQHGKEPYFE
                     KHKDKAASKGWLARFFKRNPECKVLITFNGKFDVLHGIADDPEGLDAWMDFINRGGQL
                     WDAQLAEYLLMGQDPSSHMLSLDETCVKYGGVLKPDAVKDLWNAGVETVDIPDDLMME
                     YLPGDIENTRKTFLGQVVKAQQVGQQRSIMLNMGALVFTIESERNGMKADVELGMKLA
                     AELEEELAALMLRLDEYLPEDLPFEFNWGSRIQLSAMLFGGAVNYKSREPILNENFQP
                     TYAQKTEAHYLTADGGTISQDAYNTALLAGDSVPTLVYFSSGKNAGEPKTKQVKVDDF
                     DKPKSRLEDRTYQFPGYTKPSDKWKTATPGVYQTGSAIIEALGNRDIPFLKDLARRAK
                     LDKDLGTYFIKTDDKGKQTGMLTLVHPDGLIHHMINMTSTVTGRFSSSNPNMQNLPKA
                     GEGKSKAKEMFVSRFGPEGVIIQSDFSSLEIYIQAILTKCKQMIVDLLAGLDMHVARV
                     ATTAGIDYDEAYRLCHTKLAGGAAEFPEWVSKRTKAKVFSFQRAYGAGAAKISESTGI
                     PIDEVYALIEAENTRYPEIEPFYADLMEQVTNSKRGCRKVVPHPDFPAKQVALGTGHY
                     RTPDGKLYTYLEQCAPKFVVEKTGQWSSFSPTEIKNYIVQGTGAEWAKAACWLLVRMF
                     YRRKNWGGLGLLINQVHDAAYGDAHPSVKAEVAAVIHACMEGASPFMSAYFNWAIPLP
                     VPSDTTWGASMAEDNAVADIDTLAEPFRAEIHTHFIAQYL"
     gene            11593..12486
                     /locus_tag="BI052_gp18"
                     /old_locus_tag="Andromeda_18"
                     /db_xref="GeneID:29062529"
     CDS             11593..12486
                     /locus_tag="BI052_gp18"
                     /old_locus_tag="Andromeda_18"
                     /note="Andromeda_gp18"
                     /codon_start=1
                     /transl_table=11
                     /product="conserved hypothetical protein"
                     /protein_id="YP_009279540.1"
                     /db_xref="GeneID:29062529"
                     /translation="MSEAIFDQAAMAAAIAAAASQEPDMKEAQKGGGGWTPPAAGGCI
                     VTLVGYIETGIQVVPPSKVDPVKFPGGPEDQVDLIFEISGKGHEPKELENGTKIPERL
                     TVTLKKSLNEKAWYYKIFNALNYDKTATHFAQLLGKHFLATIIHSPNKKNPASPYAGF
                     KDKVTGYTFRAPIYNPNPLDMTETAIVPKPAVLTPLKLFLWTHPSKPMWDSLYIEGKY
                     DDRKDEKTGVITPGRSKNVLQNKIRGAKNFNESPIFDIVGGLALEELEVPVVDNVPEA
                     EKTPAPTAGDEDAAVAALAAL"
     gene            12486..13478
                     /locus_tag="BI052_gp19"
                     /old_locus_tag="Andromeda_19"
                     /db_xref="GeneID:29062530"
     CDS             12486..13478
                     /locus_tag="BI052_gp19"
                     /old_locus_tag="Andromeda_19"
                     /note="Andromeda_gp19"
                     /codon_start=1
                     /transl_table=11
                     /product="5'-3' exonuclease"
                     /protein_id="YP_009279541.1"
                     /db_xref="GeneID:29062530"
                     /translation="MDWLAEAIAQAADEPMPCSVIPDVVPGRLVGIDGDYLAYFMAGN
                     DDTDSGTARRNTMSRIATIKEMTGAEGVVIHLSADGCSKADRFLIATVQPYQEQREGS
                     KRPKNWRTLREFMESYRGPAFTPKIWGDREADDGMAYMQQKWYTEGKQELIVTATRDK
                     DMRQYPGWHMDWMTYQLTFVPQGAYEVIGQNDLIYGHKWLWLQTLQGDGADHIKGLPF
                     HLKPNGKWESVGDARALARLKGIDNDADAFDEVLRLYDTYYQPAAGITRLAETLLLVW
                     LRRDKLATYTDMLDWLLLRDDQKAKLREALLQHAARVSEMKAEVKRIEANQQST"
     gene            13453..13836
                     /locus_tag="BI052_gp21.1"
     CDS             13453..13836
                     /locus_tag="BI052_gp21.1"
                     /codon_start=1
                     /transl_table=11
                     /product="DNA endonuclease VII"
                     /translation="MKLTNSQLKPVRDKIRADQKGLCALCLQPVSTSDAVLDHCHTHGFIRGTLHRSCNSLLGV
                     LENNRKRFGLGDDIAFAGFMQGALAYIVKHATPQTRMVHPTFKTEEEKRLARNAKARKAR
                     AAGKDKK"
     gene            13836..14813
                     /locus_tag="BI052_gp22"
                     /old_locus_tag="Andromeda_22"
                     /db_xref="GeneID:29062533"
     CDS             13836..14813
                     /locus_tag="BI052_gp22"
                     /old_locus_tag="Andromeda_22"
                     /note="Andromeda_gp22"
                     /codon_start=1
                     /transl_table=11
                     /product="phosphoesterase"
                     /protein_id="YP_009279544.1"
                     /db_xref="GeneID:29062533"
                     /translation="MRGSLMRLFTKNKHIEILAAFGCNVAAAREYNRQLGPVNRTEVT
                     RQNVKYWRKLFIDNAGNMAKTDRELREVRVLKAPEPLYADQVFDAKREYRSILVIPDQ
                     HAPYQHQDALRFLKAVAAKFQPELVVNLGDELDFHALSFHDSDPNLDSAGAELEKGKK
                     WLHKLHKQFPAQLICDSNHGSMSFRKAKAHGLPVQLIRGYREVVFPDGSGQDWHWAES
                     WRVKTPLGDVMFKHQPSGGILVDAAHNACNLVVGHHHGNYSIEYTASSSHLYFGMYSG
                     CLIDKDSYAFAYGKHSLRKPVIGCSVIIEGRPMLVPMVLNKKGRWNGSL"
     regulatory      13897..13942
                     /regulatory_class=promoter
                     /note="sigma70 promoter element"
     gene            14815..15291
                     /locus_tag="BI052_gp23"
                     /old_locus_tag="Andromeda_23"
                     /db_xref="GeneID:29062534"
     CDS             14815..15291
                     /locus_tag="BI052_gp23"
                     /old_locus_tag="Andromeda_23"
                     /note="Andromeda_gp23"
                     /codon_start=1
                     /transl_table=11
                     /product="conserved hypothetical protein"
                     /protein_id="YP_009279545.1"
                     /db_xref="GeneID:29062534"
                     /translation="MSLSDMATDYPCAICLGQCHGHDHGTADPKTTAAVPSAYPDGNP
                     KSAQGAKKFDLMYLPLPARIAVNQALEDGAKKYGKANWRATGVSASVYLNAAARHIDQ
                     YNEGQQFASDSGVHNLGHAMACMAIIIDAEANGKLVDDRPFPCVDTDQLLLRSKAQ"
     gene            15288..15485
                     /locus_tag="BI052_gp24"
                     /old_locus_tag="Andromeda_24"
                     /db_xref="GeneID:29062535"
     CDS             15288..15485
                     /locus_tag="BI052_gp24"
                     /old_locus_tag="Andromeda_24"
                     /note="Andromeda_gp24"
                     /codon_start=1
                     /transl_table=11
                     /product="hypothetical protein"
                     /protein_id="YP_009279546.1"
                     /db_xref="GeneID:29062535"
                     /translation="MNQPRQVSEIVFKGLSDNLQAAIDTGNEPWARVILGAAVDATID
                     KVQYAELRQDFETAFGDLEDE"
     gene            15487..16380
                     /locus_tag="BI052_gp25"
                     /old_locus_tag="Andromeda_25"
                     /db_xref="GeneID:29062536"
     CDS             15487..16380
                     /locus_tag="BI052_gp25"
                     /old_locus_tag="Andromeda_25"
                     /note="Andromeda_gp25"
                     /codon_start=1
                     /transl_table=11
                     /product="ATP-dependent DNA ligase"
                     /protein_id="YP_009279547.1"
                     /db_xref="GeneID:29062536"
                     /translation="MGMPDRKILVQKPKEERNLSAKAVAALPAFDSGKWTFQPKFDGC
                     SLIIMVGINVVRIFSREGKECLSMPHIAEHFRVNSIPNMVYFGEAYHPHMLFKDISGM
                     FRRHKPQYQLEAWVFDAVTLQEFRSGEAKRPYCQRVKALNHIVNRTAGVMPVGCYDTV
                     EEVQAFIDSCREAGYLLELDGMMAKQIDGHWIAGDDREGRVLKLKDHISVDLEVVGII
                     EGEGKFKDMVGAIEVLWRGKHEVVSGGKLTNAERLDYFENPEKLICKIVEVHALGITP
                     DGKLREPRFQRLRDDKTEASE"
     gene            16381..18792
                     /locus_tag="BI052_gp26"
                     /old_locus_tag="Andromeda_26"
                     /db_xref="GeneID:29062537"
     CDS             16381..18792
                     /locus_tag="BI052_gp26"
                     /old_locus_tag="Andromeda_26"
                     /note="Andromeda_gp26"
                     /codon_start=1
                     /transl_table=11
                     /product="T3/T7-like DNA-dependent RNA polymerase"
                     /protein_id="YP_009279548.1"
                     /db_xref="GeneID:29062537"
                     /translation="MNQAELEREMADGGRRAAMARFETAESANDAASNPYAAAIFRRF
                     IKPLSEGLDVYLHKAVRGVAAKSKVLLRGQDTLALAYITIRGVINASLSEGEAVFAGV
                     AMEIGRTVYSEVALRQFEDLNPELYYTLVQDLERRMTKSERHRFNVMRSSAEKDGTPL
                     PVWEPALKMDVGTLLLGASLDIGLIETFDLRMKGKTTKHLRLHPDLLELIEQIKGFVA
                     GASPFNLPCVEPPKPWVTPMDGGWHTNAMRRTLPCMVRGQASATIEDVGPRVLKALNK
                     VQSVAWEVNERILEVAEFAREHFDVQDVLVSDKRGGMPDKPLFMQADPDLKIVDMNEF
                     ELAQFTEWRQEAREWHTQQKVRGAHAGSTNEAIRVANKYKGNPLWFVYSVDYRSRFYA
                     SGQGLSPQGNDLSKALIHFAKSAPIRTSAGLFWFRVAGANKWAVDKLDKKPLDVRAQW
                     VIDNEEFISRIADDPISHREWTDADVPFQFLAWCFEYAAWRKDPESFRTRIPLGQDGS
                     CNGLQHFSAMLRDRVGGRATNLIPDTVQHDIYGLVATATAGIVQADIDECDIAKRWKS
                     HELSRSLVKRSVMTLPYGSTRHSCRDFIMKEYMDKGSAPEFDKRENEPAARWLSYRVW
                     DGIGEVVVKGRQAMEWLQAASAIMCAGNAPHIEWRNPAGFLVRQRYHAREMLRVSCHS
                     LSGKRIRINVQTFRDEGDPRRHRNGIAPNFVHSCDAAHLTFFTNDWEDEDGGDLALVH
                     DDYGALADEVPKLHRILRRSFVDMYLYHDPLKALAAQVEGLPELPESGDLDLEEVNRS
                     VYFFC"
     gene            18793..19107
                     /locus_tag="BI052_gp27"
                     /old_locus_tag="Andromeda_27"
                     /db_xref="GeneID:29062538"
     CDS             18793..19107
                     /locus_tag="BI052_gp27"
                     /old_locus_tag="Andromeda_27"
                     /note="Andromeda_gp27"
                     /codon_start=1
                     /transl_table=11
                     /product="hypothetical protein"
                     /protein_id="YP_009279549.1"
                     /db_xref="GeneID:29062538"
                     /translation="MGHYSKGKQIMGILKRLARFILGTELAVLRNTIRQQESKVQELE
                     ASLSRPPEVKYGITRQAFKVSVVNKLEQPLLVSTSSAEYGMYCLGIQRALSVMEKEVV
                     ID"
     regulatory      19076..19121
                     /regulatory_class=promoter
                     /note="sigma70 promoter element"
     gene            19100..19558
                     /locus_tag="BI052_gp28"
                     /old_locus_tag="Andromeda_28"
                     /db_xref="GeneID:29062539"
     CDS             19100..19558
                     /locus_tag="BI052_gp28"
                     /old_locus_tag="Andromeda_28"
                     /note="Andromeda_gp28"
                     /codon_start=1
                     /transl_table=11
                     /product="hypothetical protein"
                     /protein_id="YP_009279550.1"
                     /db_xref="GeneID:29062539"
                     /translation="MIKIKHWLNGLLYDDVSDCPREYYDSMYCAVNFCRESYVEAGQE
                     PISVSEAVSKLITSDLTMVIGETFVAFFDVAEPWFVSDKYLCEELFGPRPGKTVDLKD
                     FIAAGEALARKEDCRYFEFGTRANPRQQALARMCRQFDVRLAAITLQKDV"
     gene            19560..20066
                     /locus_tag="BI052_gp29"
                     /old_locus_tag="Andromeda_29"
                     /db_xref="GeneID:29062540"
     CDS             19560..20066
                     /locus_tag="BI052_gp29"
                     /old_locus_tag="Andromeda_29"
                     /note="Andromeda_gp29"
                     /codon_start=1
                     /transl_table=11
                     /product="hypothetical protein"
                     /protein_id="YP_009279551.1"
                     /db_xref="GeneID:29062540"
                     /translation="MGSGKKFSKIGKIIKKVDPLRGGDRVLEAVGLPTLTGEGDKNIL
                     DMGATQAEAAAKAQAEQARAAADAERQAAEQQAEAIRQQTAAAQQSANQQMQFQMQQQ
                     NDQAAQSARNAALQASRDQASQSAAEAAAEESTPSVTTASGSDSASTRRKYNANAAAT
                     AKTPSIRL"
     gene            20066..21583
                     /locus_tag="BI052_gp30"
                     /old_locus_tag="Andromeda_30"
                     /db_xref="GeneID:29062541"
     CDS             20066..21583
                     /locus_tag="BI052_gp30"
                     /old_locus_tag="Andromeda_30"
                     /note="Andromeda_gp30"
                     /codon_start=1
                     /transl_table=11
                     /product="head-to-tail connector protein"
                     /protein_id="YP_009279552.1"
                     /db_xref="GeneID:29062541"
                     /translation="MGRVLTAESEWQTMHAKRASLLDRAERLAEITIPSVCPDDNYDA
                     GRDSLTNGVTSLGAQCVTNLTNKLMLAMFPASSPFFRLAMSEADAQTFIEENNLTMDL
                     LTEVLSQGERDALLQLEMSGGREGLYEAMTHLPVVGNVLMDTRSKDKIEFIPLKEYVV
                     RRARNGDMLVTIIKQELAHCELSEEVLDHIDPWRQGDPDQMRQMYTWCRRHKGKYRIT
                     VHIDQYELPYSKFGSTYALDDCPLHPLTWRLPLGQHYGVGRVEDYFADFGTHEVVSES
                     LSDGAIMASQFRWLQNPTGITRPEDFQNSKNGDVIPGAVNDLQLIFANVGQQLNTVLA
                     ISNTFQQRLGQGFLLSSAVTRQAERVTAEEIRLQAMELESSLGGVYSRVARDIQIPLS
                     RWLMRKADMNIKGTKLRPVVITGLDALSRNADLERLMNFLANVTQLDQIQPATRAKLQ
                     ESNIIADIAAGLGVSKKRYVASDDEVQARMQQIQQQQQAGADGAAVDTTQQEQAQ"
     gene            21580..22344
                     /locus_tag="BI052_gp31"
                     /old_locus_tag="Andromeda_31"
                     /db_xref="GeneID:29062542"
     CDS             21580..22344
                     /locus_tag="BI052_gp31"
                     /old_locus_tag="Andromeda_31"
                     /note="Andromeda_gp31"
                     /codon_start=1
                     /transl_table=11
                     /product="putative scaffolding protein"
                     /protein_id="YP_009279553.1"
                     /db_xref="GeneID:29062542"
                     /translation="MNFFNLFGRVCMEEAGAEGAPAGGAVAAPAAAPANASTPDPKEN
                     AAPAAEPAKPAVSYESTGNSNADYALGQIAAAGIGPDHPAAKAAMEGNFTLLKHALAA
                     ANVPGGDHLVDMLFDAATSAADAEEAFNQQVTADVHALAGSKEHWDTVMEWGRANADE
                     GEKEALNELFGNPKTHKIAAGYLLSMYDRAGGEREAAAPVVNADGAAARAGRQAAQTP
                     LTRAEFAKEAKLLRDKMGDQYVMSAEYQALGARLQR"
     gene            22420..23409
                     /locus_tag="BI052_gp32"
                     /old_locus_tag="Andromeda_32"
                     /db_xref="GeneID:29062543"
     CDS             22420..23409
                     /locus_tag="BI052_gp32"
                     /old_locus_tag="Andromeda_32"
                     /note="Andromeda_gp32"
                     /codon_start=1
                     /transl_table=11
                     /product="major capsid protein"
                     /protein_id="YP_009279554.1"
                     /db_xref="GeneID:29062543"
                     /translation="MSLDSFNVVRPNAKLGGADPLELIIEEFGGMVEGTLQRRSVTEG
                     MINIKQVKGTATVSNYAIGATQLQVIEPGKTPNGTSAKFSKNSVTVDRTILARAILPL
                     LDVFQTQYDARKEIALEHGKRIAKFKDQSFLIQAIKTARLTVNPYGSLEGHAAGTVVK
                     LTAAGDATDPAKLYHAFGQLFAQMMEKDVDPTGDDVWVFMRPATFYALQEAEQVINGE
                     YVTSDGTNIKAHIYSAWGVPVVPTPNMPNWVEGATERPDGVAAHMGDDYAGDFTKVVA
                     VAFSSRALLSGSTIDLDSKVFFDDVSKHWYVDSWLAYASAPNRAEFAGTIELP"
     gene            23479..24099
                     /locus_tag="BI052_gp33"
                     /old_locus_tag="Andromeda_33"
                     /db_xref="GeneID:29062544"
     CDS             23479..24099
                     /locus_tag="BI052_gp33"
                     /old_locus_tag="Andromeda_33"
                     /note="Andromeda_gp33"
                     /codon_start=1
                     /transl_table=11
                     /product="tail tubular protein A"
                     /protein_id="YP_009279555.1"
                     /db_xref="GeneID:29062544"
                     /translation="MSFITELDVVNRCLATMGELPVNSLEGNRNPIVTNARSAFKDVT
                     IEEQAAGWWFNIEVVRLQPQGIVPGKGGFYRPPTDCLSLSTVDDFNPAWLSIRNRKLY
                     DNGNAEVHYGTGDMQVKIIRLVPFDDLPYNAQRLIRDSAVFKFQMDYDGDELKINQAE
                     ASYTEAYAICMADHIRSVKANLLYKGSAGSTLVRSRIPYGRTGRWR"
     gene            24101..26653
                     /locus_tag="BI052_gp34"
                     /old_locus_tag="Andromeda_34"
                     /db_xref="GeneID:29062545"
     CDS             24101..26653
                     /locus_tag="BI052_gp34"
                     /old_locus_tag="Andromeda_34"
                     /note="Andromeda_gp34"
                     /codon_start=1
                     /transl_table=11
                     /product="tail tubular protein B"
                     /protein_id="YP_009279556.1"
                     /db_xref="GeneID:29062545"
                     /translation="MSKVTGSYESLIKGVSEQVAHQRFPGQVWEQVNMVSDPVRGLAR
                     RRGSVMVAEKVLPGVGDTAATRDDAAVYGEQSLYLGINEYSIMHRKRQMVAGSQMPPL
                     VVFDKTGGKLLNVSMAADDAKMTEYGQSGFNSITAVGNLVLLAPRGHASTYTSVDQVT
                     TGPTANSVAGWVKGGSYSRTYTLSAKRASDGAVFTVQYTTPTSYYPGILDTSDIPATN
                     PDGTPNKDYQKLVNDRVYAYQKAVNQWIGTSAAAIQPQAIAQSLNALIEAHLPGSHGV
                     IGSTIIIDGATSISCDDGGDGSQFIGVGRTVKQASDLTTVHRTGKVVKIKPTNGTGKA
                     YYVKAVAKDGTTVGWTQVIWEECPGVLITPILVCAVGAVKNGTFYVASTPAKLAALAA
                     INVPPWAPSSSGDLDSQSLPAFLDREINYIRMFQDRLIIVAGATVFMSRSGDYFNFFR
                     TGALNIQDNDPIEVYALGSEDDVITAGTLLDRNLILFGKQWQYAVPGRDAIVPQNAFV
                     AVQSGYRDSNTCPPESSGNLIFFGQKREGKLTIQQMQTGAYADTLDAFEITQQLNKYL
                     VGQPLQIEAVTSPSALFIRTDAERNGVWVYSYLDAQNNTERLFDSWSKWQFNKELGNI
                     VAMTTKDGDLYITTLRATTQAMYLVTDRFTLNTDVPDAHIDSMRPWLAIGTAGEAINQ
                     GQFRGAYNKNSGRYWLQGDVMGGGRLAALREQIGTDQDANLNIGAAFDSYVVLTNPYI
                     RDKDGKAILDGRLTLGNMNVTTFESSAMDVSICDLVDADNTQYQETLRWVARNANDWV
                     LNTQQVADTASVVVGVYKEVRDCKVKLAGRSWLPLTLSAIEWQGQFFTRRRA"
     regulatory      25154..25199
                     /regulatory_class=promoter
                     /note="sigma70 promoter element"
     gene            26654..26881
                     /locus_tag="BI052_gp35"
                     /old_locus_tag="Andromeda_35"
                     /db_xref="GeneID:29062546"
     CDS             26654..26881
                     /locus_tag="BI052_gp35"
                     /old_locus_tag="Andromeda_35"
                     /note="Andromeda_gp35"
                     /codon_start=1
                     /transl_table=11
                     /product="putative internal virion protein"
                     /protein_id="YP_009279557.1"
                     /db_xref="GeneID:29062546"
                     /translation="MFWIPIMMAASAIMQKDKQNSDIKNQNRINKANTYAANQQQQGN
                     SVIAAAKGALNRVNQSIQTRDALTALLLRVR"
     gene            26878..27480
                     /locus_tag="BI052_gp36"
                     /old_locus_tag="Andromeda_36"
                     /db_xref="GeneID:29062547"
     CDS             26878..27480
                     /locus_tag="BI052_gp36"
                     /old_locus_tag="Andromeda_36"
                     /note="Andromeda_gp36"
                     /codon_start=1
                     /transl_table=11
                     /product="putative internal virion protein"
                     /protein_id="YP_009279558.1"
                     /db_xref="GeneID:29062547"
                     /translation="MNRVNQSIQTRDALTAFGEQHNSLEQQRAKLGEQMTTGTFRNRV
                     KAAEQQGMLAARSSAAGVGGSTVSMLEATMSIQSDVAQAEMDQMYSDNLWAIDDAEKT
                     NLYNQYGILQQQNVFLDDVAASTISGPAKIPTNSVGDMAIAGAMAFFGAANSTGEFSK
                     GGSMDLSGAGGKLKSWFSPQGGGKSPGTGANSFFQIGGRV"
     gene            27480..29696
                     /locus_tag="BI052_gp37"
                     /old_locus_tag="Andromeda_37"
                     /db_xref="GeneID:29062548"
     CDS             27480..29696
                     /locus_tag="BI052_gp37"
                     /old_locus_tag="Andromeda_37"
                     /note="Andromeda_gp37"
                     /codon_start=1
                     /transl_table=11
                     /product="putative internal virion protein"
                     /protein_id="YP_009279559.1"
                     /db_xref="GeneID:29062548"
                     /translation="MATSLGQVIGGGQQRYQAVQAPAPQKDSTSELLFKMAQPILQQK
                     LAQEQQSKFVEGMQRVAVGEAYKDIKGEDSFLSNIFGPSASVTGAAAMAKVKSVDDFN
                     TQMYQDMQGMASMSPEQFREHAVKGMQQHLTGDADVDNVIQSKMVESLGPLMKTQAKA
                     NYAWQQQQTTNSFNGMMQAAGDKFHGIAQQFAQGLMNKDDFEQAKASLILSSQPLEGM
                     NPETYKKAIMDSAALAMNKGNMWVDRVFQQTGMYDGLDVDDQTKMIKARDAAAAKVKN
                     EYGFNKYGAAIGELMGGAAGRSPAQNHEMANAINQRYMDETGSETGLLNMKDVISMDR
                     STYSRMFKMQDKVKELSIKAQMDAKAEGQLAMQAVELVQGGKGNYAVGMGIPRNKVDI
                     AFNEGFTSKLASGKTEDALDMASTNYSHGNAYVNPQFQGMLLEPFRQITTGGVPGPEF
                     DRTMQFLDAWAQRPESGGAIDAYLGAENVVKLQRYRDSLIAFQGDKQQAAKAAWGTPV
                     VAGPKLSSVDNKPLMMDAIRQKIEGKGVMNKIDRWWKNVPGMSDAAKDVVFNAVAQDA
                     QTYVNNLGMAPQAAIMRAMEGAGRQSVDTVGAYAIPKEPNQLPLAALVGTDDQTMARV
                     FPKFLQSMARKQGVAVNLTGGGSSVTSKKGEATPWTNVTDLTNWYGGGDADVSLMRSR
                     DVTDKDGNVYGVYSGLLFRDDKTATVNFTSKDLKEFYENTIRNRNDVTDSLRKAGL"
     gene            29706..33428
                     /locus_tag="BI052_gp38"
                     /old_locus_tag="Andromeda_38"
                     /db_xref="GeneID:29062549"
     CDS             29706..33428
                     /locus_tag="BI052_gp38"
                     /old_locus_tag="Andromeda_38"
                     /note="Andromeda_gp38"
                     /codon_start=1
                     /transl_table=11
                     /product="putative internal virion protein"
                     /protein_id="YP_009279560.1"
                     /db_xref="GeneID:29062549"
                     /translation="MANILDSIESSKVKVGPAATSGSGSLADADRAQDFGMASTLAPS
                     DAKAIAEGKKPAKLNQFEKMSAFQRAAAGASAATDAGASRETGAQAAAEGYQEVRNDP
                     FKNASTKNVGHGTALEDYADPAPDAHVPAMLKEIADKQAFKESVGPVDQLGAAVLEMT
                     GTGALVRMLSDNYHGARAFKDDPMFDSLAGREVWGKGLSQEDLEWVADANSAYERQYK
                     LARLEETRNNYKKISAHGDGVSTIIGLTGGVLDPAGWLAGMGVGKVAQLAKVGTELGA
                     VNRGLMGAAEGAAGNVLVEASMQAAGEHVTPGDYFYAAGFGALFGGAISSMNRRVVGE
                     ESPPEASAMHGSTQAAAESHVDGSLKFHAGLLAEAQRRLPDDATPEQIAATARDVFNE
                     RSNAYWQQATRSMPDNERILPDVDHQKLYADGADELDGTLTRNIEGQFSDAIRRTAVG
                     DVWGFTPATVPDNAKRLIFTEKMLRMVDNQPTFDQAKLDTLIGKWVAPIADSTMVAKF
                     SMPQLILARSEHPIMKWVAANLLESPTQAGGPRTTAAVEHAIRQREYNSFNARYNEAY
                     SAWRNQNGGSLVKDILFKQKHYENFNDLVATARENRAAGIIGDEHPHVKAAADAMDEG
                     FARLAADQRSAKTLGSELLPDSSIGYTPRMLNTRFIEEHPMHREAIREEIRSQLHELW
                     AGMPQGPKLAREVAATYINRARIEGAGGAVTPGHISDPHASSNLRDALAQHALSEADI
                     ERYMARVGRGGAKHTKGRLDLDLTKEITLHDGSVFRLGDAFIKDTSALFRQQSRYVNG
                     DVTLSRRGIMGKQGIDQLREMLVLSRKGATDKKWTNELNAFDQTMSEFMGKPYGTAHR
                     LADNFRILTGASRLGQAVIPQLAETGQIAAHLGTESAMRFVKDLPRLVDEVRKGKTND
                     LLHSLELPGGTIGDEHRTVMPWQSLDEVELAGKDAAGTLDRAIRGAAQAQYTLTGHRY
                     LQAAQVRGVSEQILHKVMRYAKDGTNLPALKSMGMNDKLLDAIKKDLRNVAEFDDTGA
                     LKSFDIRQTDNPAAMQELRQLIERGANQIIQGNFIGERQAFVHDSFLRILTQFRSYSL
                     TAMSKQWTRVRTDLGTAKALGLLMGQMSIALPLHLARVMAVSALMSDERAADYRENNL
                     RPDMLARATLNYASLGGMLGDTLDAGMGMLGMEMSGVRSGSQNVLGNVPALGYVANTA
                     QALKDKDVSGIIKAMPGGNSMFLLPAAHLTHWMQKE"
     gene            33493..35460
                     /locus_tag="BI052_gp39"
                     /old_locus_tag="Andromeda_39"
                     /db_xref="GeneID:29062550"
     CDS             33493..35460
                     /locus_tag="BI052_gp39"
                     /old_locus_tag="Andromeda_39"
                     /note="Andromeda_gp39"
                     /codon_start=1
                     /transl_table=11
                     /product="tail fibre protein"
                     /protein_id="YP_009279561.1"
                     /db_xref="GeneID:29062550"
                     /translation="MADYLSINEFPGDGTIMQIEVQFAGNNPDVGSGAVPYFKPEDVK
                     AQFFTPATDTTPQIVEDKPLGYVGPNTFITLEPVPTGKILRVYRETEDRFSLVNFVAL
                     QNVTERDLDALARQTVFLVEEAKDAAQFAIDTAREAIKYATSSTSVAREALETAGRAE
                     AKANAAVNTSNDASNVAGQALTLATQAKNEAAAAEQHASNVETLASQAQTAAAAAETK
                     ATRAETKADQAVGTANAIDGKATQAINTANQATVTANSAKSTAEAIDGKAQTAINTAN
                     VATETANQAKSTAEAIDGKATTALANAETAIGTANQAVITAADAKDLATQANANVAGK
                     VNRSGDTMTGQLTNTAGFQSTGTGGATTGPFFEMHWPGQSAGMWYLNNSGQVTLAQTG
                     GNGTAAQNYFHINMSDGYLLHRKAGRVMGTFTVDGGMWTNTWNPQSGGTLNAAAQLQV
                     ANGVIDLSGVLRSRAPGTANAHLFFENPNGTERVLMYADNAHNLNIRTSGGATCVTVK
                     NADKGISVTGPSNFANTLYVSQRIQGGTDSLVQSRVYSDGGGAWLGDGGNVYGATWGG
                     YLSTWLNSNLVTLSAFRARSAEYFSANQIGSYCFLQNVSGVNQGQNGLLDGPNLRLAS
                     HNNVQQVAPEGTWRCLGWCNHGGVSVWIRVY"
     regulatory      33598..33643
                     /regulatory_class=promoter
                     /note="sigma70 promoter element"
     gene            35469..35822
                     /locus_tag="BI052_gp40"
                     /old_locus_tag="Andromeda_40"
                     /db_xref="GeneID:29062551"
     CDS             35469..35822
                     /locus_tag="BI052_gp40"
                     /old_locus_tag="Andromeda_40"
                     /note="Andromeda_gp40"
                     /codon_start=1
                     /transl_table=11
                     /product="putative tail fibre assembly protein"
                     /protein_id="YP_009279562.1"
                     /db_xref="GeneID:29062551"
                     /translation="MKFPKEFDNGIIVEDIKSPRWANREHTRLSCVATFSPGQVVPFG
                     ASLTDPEPHGRAIYDHILAGLAGKIAEYERPAVTKEDLQAELDKILPDVMLGLATPEE
                     IELARNLRIQIKAME"
     gene            35825..36007
                     /locus_tag="BI052_gp41"
                     /old_locus_tag="Andromeda_41"
                     /db_xref="GeneID:29062552"
     CDS             35825..36007
                     /locus_tag="BI052_gp41"
                     /old_locus_tag="Andromeda_41"
                     /note="Andromeda_gp41"
                     /codon_start=1
                     /transl_table=11
                     /product="holin"
                     /protein_id="YP_009279563.1"
                     /db_xref="GeneID:29062552"
                     /translation="MFTHDAADVVTRNTPTVVVGGATFYDHFANFPIASAVQWLAGAW
                     ILLQAGFYLYDRFKRK"
     gene            36050..36313
                     /locus_tag="BI052_gp42"
                     /old_locus_tag="Andromeda_42"
                     /db_xref="GeneID:29062553"
     CDS             36050..36313
                     /locus_tag="BI052_gp42"
                     /old_locus_tag="Andromeda_42"
                     /note="Andromeda_gp42"
                     /codon_start=1
                     /transl_table=11
                     /product="DNA maturase A (terminase small subunit TerS)"
                     /protein_id="YP_009279564.1"
                     /db_xref="GeneID:29062553"
                     /translation="MFTAYWEHRFAAAELSFEDEGYIPLTSNDLAVVRAFLKDNNITA
                     EPGGDKDLARLGEQLARDLKGSVNQDELAGIMDEAKQWMGVPH"
     gene            36313..38106
                     /locus_tag="BI052_gp43"
                     /old_locus_tag="Andromeda_43"
                     /db_xref="GeneID:29062554"
     CDS             36313..38106
                     /locus_tag="BI052_gp43"
                     /old_locus_tag="Andromeda_43"
                     /note="Andromeda_gp43"
                     /codon_start=1
                     /transl_table=11
                     /product="DNA maturase B (terminase large subunit TerL)"
                     /protein_id="YP_009279565.1"
                     /db_xref="GeneID:29062554"
                     /translation="MKTPRHAQLALLQQTFQNFLPFLIIGMKFLGFGTTAIQKDIGLY
                     LEYGPKDLMVQAQRSQAKSTITALFAVWTLIQDPRSRVLIISAGGTQANEISTLIVRL
                     IMSMDILACLRPDQQKGDRVSVEKFDVHYSLKGVDKSPSVACIGIGGNLQGKRADLLI
                     ADDVESHKNSRTATNRELLLQQIRDFPSIAVDRVTEGGVIERQGRVIFLGTPQTDSSV
                     YNTLPAAGFGLRIWPGRYPTEDEEPAYGEHLAPYIKQRMMRDPSLRIGGGPTGRSGQP
                     VDPELLGEATLLSKENKQGPAYFQLQHMLCTLLSDMERYPLKAQHIVVMNLGAQLPMH
                     FVRGISAEHLRQFQVGSLKFHCSSAMDVGKEFANPAARVVAIDPAGGGKNGDETGVAC
                     VEQLAGNIFVRSVEGMPGGFDEASLKKLVAYCKRWDPHVILIEKNMGHGAFTQVLLPL
                     LRAEGVTCAVQEVYQTGQKEQRIADTLEPIAARGALVFDESVITDDWGSTLGKPADKR
                     QIFTLMHQFIKLTRDRGALVKDDRLDALSIAVAHFINALAQDSALVAQSVRDAELVKF
                     MQDPLSHNRYTSAAQRGVRQFANPTARKTRR"
     gene            38103..38414
                     /locus_tag="BI052_gp44"
                     /old_locus_tag="Andromeda_44"
                     /db_xref="GeneID:29062555"
     CDS             38103..38414
                     /locus_tag="BI052_gp44"
                     /old_locus_tag="Andromeda_44"
                     /note="Andromeda_gp44"
                     /codon_start=1
                     /transl_table=11
                     /product="hypothetical protein"
                     /protein_id="YP_009279566.1"
                     /db_xref="GeneID:29062555"
                     /translation="MNFSHLPSPGVINCGHELRKVATKAISAAEIRKDQSGLTSPALV
                     AFFQAALNATPGYVDPGAPNPAEAKVTNGQTLIFNGTEFTFTVVAGAITSIVVAEQVE
                     A"
     gene            38423..38929
                     /locus_tag="BI052_gp45"
                     /old_locus_tag="Andromeda_45"
                     /db_xref="GeneID:29062556"
     CDS             38423..38929
                     /locus_tag="BI052_gp45"
                     /old_locus_tag="Andromeda_45"
                     /note="Andromeda_gp45"
                     /codon_start=1
                     /transl_table=11
                     /product="endolysin"
                     /protein_id="YP_009279567.1"
                     /db_xref="GeneID:29062556"
                     /translation="MSKAALVGRVARTAVAALGLSAAGIGFIQHEEGTVNRAYLDSIG
                     KPTICTGHTGPEVRLGLVYTDAECAELLRTDVNSASAAIKRAIKVPLYQYEFDALVSF
                     CFNVGNYNCTTSTMFTLINQGRYEDAGKQFIRWKYAKKRDCSVRANNCYGVYLRRINE
                     ANLWRGQY"
     gene            38911..39225
                     /locus_tag="BI052_gp46"
                     /old_locus_tag="Andromeda_46"
                     /db_xref="GeneID:29062557"
     CDS             38911..39225
                     /locus_tag="BI052_gp46"
                     /old_locus_tag="Andromeda_46"
                     /note="Andromeda_gp46"
                     /codon_start=1
                     /transl_table=11
                     /product="Rz1-like protein"
                     /protein_id="YP_009279568.1"
                     /db_xref="GeneID:29062557"
                     /translation="MARTILTYIAAGVLMLLLAVGLYDTRSALTEARTQLDEQKTAID
                     DLRASQRRIQAAVTGVQKLSTKTKADLDSALRSAPEFDRASVPDAVADSLCKRLHCAD
                     RP"
     gene            39152..39361
                     /locus_tag="BI052_gp46.1"
     CDS             39152..39361
                     /note="weight=-7.61E+0;"
                     /note="Andromeda_gp46.1"
                     /locus_tag="BI052_gp46.1"
                     /codon_start=1
                     /transl_table=11
                     /product="Rz1-like protein"
                     /translation="MTVLASLMLWLTACASVSTAPTDPDVPCPHPIVSTATVGGLTRGLLDYADALDYCNALRG
                     FAPEAQTQK "
     regulatory      39948..39993
                     /regulatory_class=promoter
                     /note="sigma70 promoter element"
BASE COUNT     9266 a  11460 c  11838 g   7444 t
ORIGIN
        1 aacacagccg gacaggatga aataagcggt tgacagagag tagaaacact gtacactgcg
       61 caacatgttc aacgagacgg actaactgct aaggcgacat actgctaagg cactggaaac
      121 tctctaagct aagtagctag ctggtaagac cgacaggcac agcaagcgaa caaagcaagt
      181 tgacaagcaa cacgcttcac ggtaacatcc gcagcacagc aacatgctac accggcttca
      241 acgtaacacg ctcactcagc aactcgaatg tgagcttgac acgaacgaag ccacgctgta
      301 agattcacgg caacaaagca acacggtaag ttacagccgg gtagtacggg aagcgtctag
      361 cattagctgg tagcggactg gaatctaagt aacgacggga tcagcggaac tgatcgacgc
      421 tcctaaaggc acggcgtcca atccttagct taacggcggg tagtgcaaga gactcgaatg
      481 caaccgagtt cccatggaaa taactggggc gggcttaggc tcagagctgg tcggaaacga
      541 tttcagcaag actgactgtc gggatgatag tcaactggat caggtgcata ggtgggagtg
      601 actgccgacg actgtagcct gataggaacc tgccaatacc acggtggttc ctagatgcac
      661 tagtcttctg gtgtatgtag aaactaccga ggtgcaaagc atggctaagc attcatccat
      721 cagtaaggtg gaacgacagc ggcaacgtga ctatgagaac atcggcaagc aactgcgcaa
      781 gcacgttggt gacgacaagt ctcttcgctt caagtcaacc gatcgtcttc tagctgaggc
      841 aaccgagcat tttcgtgtgg tcggtgagct gtcggctgtg aagggtgagg gcgcagtgac
      901 tgcaagacgc aagctccgtg aaatgcggga cgtcaagtat tacactgatc ccgaaccaac
      961 gagcaagaac gcatgggata ctaagcagac taaggctaag ccgggtcagt ctaggccggt
     1021 gcgtggtagt accgcgaaac atcaacgcat tatgaaaggg caatccgccc gcaactcaca
     1081 aggtatggga atctaatcat gactaagcaa actctgatcg tcggcaccgc agctatcacc
     1141 aaagctgttg catccatcgc caagcgtggc gctaagctgg acgctgacat ccagctgact
     1201 ggtgtgtcca tcctcgctca catcgacgaa catcacaacg tgactctgtt gaatgatctg
     1261 tatcattcgc tgccgaaggg tgcccgcaag aatgccttgg ctgaatgggc tatcgctaac
     1321 ggcaaggtga gcatcaacga aggctcgaac cgtaaggaca tgcctttctt gtacgccaag
     1381 gacaagaaga ctgaccttgc actggcatgg gagaagccgt ggtacgagtt cgctccgacg
     1441 cctgatctga tccaagtgtt tgacgtacaa gcggctatcg ccaagatcct caagcaagcg
     1501 gcgaaggccc gcaaggataa ccctgacgta gaagttaagg gcgaggcttt gcttgagcaa
     1561 ctggctggca tggcaggcta atggcttgct tcaagctgtg ccgatcctgc cagacttacg
     1621 ctacgctgaa tcccaagcgt agcgagccta gccttgtgca actgttccaa tgccggtgcc
     1681 tgtacctgcc ggtggcgtga cgcccgcact cctgacccaa ttatgggcgc cgcactttcg
     1741 taggtgccct ttctctctga ggtggatatg aaactcgcaa tgaatctggt agccttgctg
     1801 gccgtgctgt cgctcactgg ctgcgccgtt aacgtcgtgg tggcacctca cgctaccttc
     1861 gctgtcgaaa gccgtctgga cagccctgtg gacgcctctg tccacgccga cgaatccaac
     1921 aacgtgctgg agtccaacca atgagccaag agaaacccgc gctgttgacc cgaggtctgg
     1981 ccctgactgg caccgtcacc gggcgaatga cgtacccgca acatcagcag atccctaagc
     2041 ccaagttcgc tgacggcgct ctggtgcgtg ctgacaaggc caagtgccgc catcacttcg
     2101 ccggtggcat tcctttcggt atggtgttcg ccatcacgtc cgatgctttc cgttcgcacc
     2161 gcaatcctga gccgtggtat cgcattacag gctcgccaga cattcccgcc tacattctcc
     2221 cggagtccgc gctgaaaccc gccaaacagg cggagaagaa gcgagcggcc tactcccaac
     2281 gtcgaggtta accatggatc agttcactat gcacgccgcc gcttccatgc tggtggacgc
     2341 attcaaggcc gtgactgcgg actacatcgc caagcaattg aacggctcgc cgcctgacat
     2401 ccgcatcgcc gacgacactc attgggtggc gccggaggac tacgaaactc tgtgcgatga
     2461 ctgggctgtc ggtctgctga tcattagcaa caagcacaac gacacgtcga tctatggcgc
     2521 ggctggtaac atcgccttcc gtaccatgca cgacatcgga cacatggtgc atggtctgac
     2581 gttctcgctg gctgatgaaa tctcgttggc tatggtgcag tggccgatga tccgcaagca
     2641 catccacaag acggagttcg tcgaggtgtg ccgtgacctg tacatggcgg acactgggat
     2701 gatgtcgctg tacaacgagc ggtacggcgc gttcccttgt gatcaaaccg agttcatcat
     2761 gcgctgttgc gcagagcagt gaagaagtaa tgcacatctg cgggtgtgca ttgctggttt
     2821 actactccca atcatgggca ctataggaaa gctaccaatg aaactgaatc gcatgttccc
     2881 taaagatctg accgtcttcc aactggaaat ggaaaccctt gcgcagtggg tgcaagacaa
     2941 ccacatgtcg ataagcattg ggaaccacac gttccctgtt gtcgtcctgt cgtctggtaa
     3001 ctacggcact tgcctcaagc tgctgaacta tcccggcctt gtcctcaaga cttgccgcga
     3061 cagtagagac ggctaccctg catacatccg tgcagtaact cggctcaaga acccgcgcaa
     3121 gtggatgcct aagatccttg cccatggcgg gcacgaagtc agcgggatgt tctggtgcgt
     3181 gatgcctgag tacgacaacc cgactgggca tcagacaggg gggggcaacg acagcgggtg
     3241 gttcgatgct ggcggtcagg acatcaccgc cgcctgcggt actgataact tgtgccagca
     3301 tgtgacgctg caagaagact ggttcagtgg tggcatgaag actgtgcgcc gcaaggaacc
     3361 caaggatcgt aagcagcgcc gcttcttccg ccaagtgcgg gacttcttgt accctatggt
     3421 gcaggcgggt gcgcgtgttt acatgcaccc aaacaacgca ctgcttgacg gcgagcagtg
     3481 gatcatcacc gaccctatcg cggactggcc gacagacgcc aaagagaagt acgaacatgc
     3541 gaacagctaa tggtggcgtc gcggcagtag gccgtgacct atgcacacgc tcgactacca
     3601 agtacgagcg agacttcatt ctcgaccgtg agaagaaagc gcgagagttc cgacgctcgc
     3661 tccctaagcg caaggtgcct gactctcaga agcccggccc tgtaacgtgg attcaattct
     3721 gatggacatc acctatgaaa gaatcaccag cttcgactgc gacagcacag ctatggccga
     3781 agccagcgcc tatgcctgtg acgccttggc acacgccgag ccgttgcaag tcgagcttga
     3841 ccctgtgcct ttcgactacc tcgaaagcga gggctttgat gcttacactg gcctagacac
     3901 tgcgctgtcc ggtaagcacg acgctgcaat gctgaactac ggcttcgccc tgttgggcga
     3961 cgacgaataa cccactcact cacgacccaa ttaaggacgc cgcaattatg gctgtacgac
     4021 catctgaatt cccaatcggc cgcaaggttc aacactcccg ccgtggttcc gctatcggta
     4081 tcgtggtgga acacgaccgt gcgttctgta tcgtcaactg ggacggctcg ccgtctcgta
     4141 cccgcaacaa cccaatctac ctgacacttc tgcccgagga taagcctgtg aatgctgacg
     4201 ttaacaacct gaccaccaac caaaagcaca tcctcgccga cctgctgcgc caagtccacg
     4261 ccactccacc gggccagatc gttgccggtc gccgcaccga cgcagccgcc cgcaccgtgg
     4321 gtctggacaa caagacctat gctcacgaat gcttgggcct gcgctctgct ggcctgatca
     4381 ccagcaccaa cgacggcaag gaattcgtgc tgtggaactt caccaatccc ggctacctca
     4441 aggcggtgga gctggctaac cgcaagccgc agaagcctga aacgtggctg gtctggtgtc
     4501 caacgtcgaa caagccgccg aaggtcaagc acacctgcga gcaggaagca atggccgtcg
     4561 ccgagcagat ggctcgcagc tacccgggtc agatgttcca tgctgtgcag gtacacgctg
     4621 gcttccagct caagaccgaa cgcgtcaagg tcgagaagta cgaagagaaa gtcaagatgg
     4681 tgcaggtatg agccgcgtat ccatcatcct cagccaaccg gggcgcggtg atgcaatccg
     4741 cgcactcaac aaggtcggcc agcatcccgg cgaaggtttc gtcgggcctg tgttcgaaga
     4801 cgccaaggtc gccatgaaag atggctttgt gcatgtcgtc gttgctggcg tcacctactc
     4861 ctaccctgcg catgctgtaa tgcgcgtcaa aaccgagaac taaatcatgc tgatcaagat
     4921 cgccgctttc cttatcgctc tgtcccaacg catcacggaa gagctgatcg acatgcacga
     4981 agaacgccgc caagcggtgt acgactggca gtccacgcag ttcagcaagg aagaagctcg
     5041 ccacaaacgc aagctggcgc gcatcaaccg cgtgtccaaa gagaaccaca ccgcgctcga
     5101 cgagcaaggc cagaagcaag ccgagcgccg ccgcaaccgc gctgcctgcg tcaagctgtt
     5161 gaaggctctc aatgattaac ggtaagcgcg ccgacatctt gattgtcgat gacatcacac
     5221 cgtgcatgga tgcgagcgcc ttggagcgcc gcgtcctgtc caaccctctt ctcgctgcac
     5281 cttacggagt tactaccatg ctgaatgcac aagcccgcaa agacctgaac acccgctccg
     5341 gcgttaccgg caccatcctc agcctgctgc gccgtgccaa aggcctcgac ctgctggact
     5401 acaacgaggg ccgccatgac gacgtggttg aagtcaagat caacgaagac aaggactccg
     5461 ccaagctcgg cggtctgatg aacagcggct acagcctgca cagcatcgac ccgctgagtg
     5521 gcgacctcaa ggtcagcaag ctgctgggcc tgttctaccc aagcaactcg cgcttcggct
     5581 atggccaagt gcgccacggc taactgagtt cgtaatgcac atctgcgggt gtgcattgcg
     5641 ggcaactgtg cccatcctaa ataatccctg ttggagatac accatgtcga acgtacaagc
     5701 actgatcacc gtaaccaacg ctgctgacgc caaagaagtg aagctggtcg agaaggtcaa
     5761 caccctgatc ggtaagacca ccgaagccac cgtggctctg gacaagtacc tgcaagagcg
     5821 cgccgccgaa gctgcccgcc tgaacatcga agtcggcacc gaaggttcgt tcgtgttcgg
     5881 tcgtgcggcc accgccaagg aactgaccgg caaggtcatc gccgtggtcg agctggaagg
     5941 cggcgccaag ctgctgaaag tgatggccgg tgaaggcatc gaaatgaaga tctacgacgt
     6001 ggctccaagc aagttcgacc cgaagggcga gcaggccgag cagggcgtgg gcactccaga
     6061 cccaattcag gacgccgcag tttctcaggc ggtagtcgct gaaagcccgg agactgcaac
     6121 cggcgtggtc gatcttccat tcgacgttaa ctcgatcctc ggcggtgcca ccgaagctga
     6181 cgcagcggta gccggtctgt gattgatccc cggctgttcg tacccacgga cgacctgttg
     6241 caccctcgac tgatcccaca cctgtctgcc atccggcaga tgggtgctgc ggaaatgttg
     6301 aaggaaggcg gtacggactg gcgcgacctg cgggacatgg aagacaagta ccgggacgcg
     6361 accgaggtta tctggcgtga gaatgacagc gtgttcacca tgccgattct ctcgccggaa
     6421 acctgcgcgg ctctggtgcg agccagtacc ttgttcaagt tccagaagaa cgaggaagag
     6481 gaaccagact tccagatccc ggaagtcgtg ttgaagcatg agtgcatggg cttgcatgcc
     6541 tcgctcgctg tgctgttcga tctgacgctg gtgccgattg cgcgcttgct gttcggcatt
     6601 gagcctgaca acctgcggag cattcagtat gcccagtatc gcagaactga aacaggccat
     6661 ggaaattggc atgtcgatat tgactctgac tttactgttg ttgtggccct tagcgatacg
     6721 catatcggcg gcggcacaga ggttaaggga cacggctttg ctacgccgtt tgaggttccg
     6781 caactaccgg taggtcacgc catgatcttc ccgggtaagc tgtacttgca tcgtggcatg
     6841 ccggtaacgt ccggtgtgcg taacctgctg gtgttctgga gtgaagtgaa atgagcaacg
     6901 agtggttggc attagctcag caattgccgg tgggtggtca cgccaagcat ccgcattact
     6961 gtggtgatgg tcggccactc gttgtattcc acaacgaaac aaagtggtcg gcttactgcc
     7021 accggtgcgg gaacttcccg ccagtattca agccgttgcc taccttgcaa gagcgagtcg
     7081 aggcagcgga gcgcgagcga caagtcgaac aggctgtcgc cgttgacaca agaccgccgc
     7141 aacctgcggt gtatgacatg gccgagtggc cacttgaggc aagggtatgg ttattcaagg
     7201 ctgggttatc ccacgacgag gtatcgcgga gtggcgccta ctttcatccg ccgacccggc
     7261 gtgtggtgtt cccggtgttc gaagatgggc gcttgacttt ctggcaggcg cgccgcatat
     7321 tcggaacgac agcagcaaag tatctcagcc agccgggcgg gcgagagtct acactcccgc
     7381 tgttcggagg tggatcgtcg attgtcttag tcgaggactt gctgtctgcg tacaagatcg
     7441 gaacggcggg ctgcaagtct ttgtgcctca tgggtacgaa gctcttgccg atagctcggg
     7501 cgtacctgat taagaatcct cagcctgtcg gcatatggct tgaccctgat gggccgggca
     7561 ggaacgcagc ggcggagatt aagaaccagc tcttgatgtt cgggatcgag agctttgaca
     7621 tctgcacgga acgtgacccg aagttccata gcaagagtga gattagaaat gtcattggac
     7681 gtatccctgt tgcaaatgat gcgaagtcgg aaggactacg acaagctgca tcgagtggtg
     7741 aactcgcgag cattggatca actgaccgcg accatcatca cggacttcgg tagctacttc
     7801 aaggaagtgc cggagtgtga tttgattccg gttagccggg agttccacac gttcttccac
     7861 acgatctgcc atccgcagtt gacgccggag caggccgcag cgtaccgcgc tgtgttctcg
     7921 cagatcgaga aaccgattga cgatacagcg aagtccatga tcatgggccg tctgttggag
     7981 aacaacctcg cgcaagatct ggccgacatc agcgagcgct ttgcacgagg cgaagaaatc
     8041 aacgtgcgca agctgacggc tgacacgctg tcgaagtttg agcaggacat cgagcgcaag
     8101 gtaaagctcc cgttcgttcc tatggacgag tcgctgttcg atgaagacgt gcggaacgac
     8161 gggttcaagt ggcgctggac ttgcttggcc gagacgatgc gcccgctgcg tggcggtgac
     8221 ttcggcatct tggctgggcg acctgacaag ggcaagacca ctgcgctcac cgacctgact
     8281 acgcactggg caccgcagct cgttgacgtg tacccggaca acccggagaa gcgccagatt
     8341 ctgtggctca acaacgaagg gccgggcaag cgtatcctca agcggatgat ccaatctgcg
     8401 ttcggctgcg gcacggctga gctgatcaag aagcaaacgg ctggcacgtt gtgggatgaa
     8461 tacgaagtgg cgattggcgg cgaccgcaca gcgatcaagg tcatcgacat ccacgggttc
     8521 aaggcgtggc aggtagaaga gatcttcaag caacatccac cgggcttggt gatcttcgac
     8581 atggtggaca acgtgaggtt cgatggtgaa cttgcgaatg gtgggacgcg aacagatcag
     8641 gtgctggagg ctatgtatca atgggcgcgc gactgcgctg tgcgattcga ttgcccggta
     8701 ctcgcgactt cgcagatcag tgcggacggt gacggtgaac cgtatccgac tttaccaatg
     8761 ctcaaggaca gcaagactgg caaacagggt gctgccgatt tcattatcac tctcggaacg
     8821 tcgaacgatc catcgttgga agcgatccgt ttcattggga ctaccaagaa caagctacgt
     8881 ctcgaagggc agccgcagag tcctcgggcg caaatggtaa tggacgcaac aggaggtcgc
     8941 tatgtacccc agtgatactt acacgccgtt cggcccgctg gtcgaggcgg tgttcaacga
     9001 ggtgcggcac atcttcccgg aggctcacgt tacggcgcga gccgacgagc gccatccggg
     9061 ttggggcaac cgcgacgggc agcacatcgt tcgcatcagc atcttccggc acaaccggga
     9121 ggtgttcgtg gagagcgctt tcccgggaga gcagttcgct ccgccgatcc atgtgatcgc
     9181 caccactatg cgccgccagt ttgtggaggg cgtcaacaaa gcactgaggg attacgacga
     9241 tgacttacgc cgtactggac gttgagacgt caatcaagca gtcgtacaaa cgcaaggcca
     9301 acccattcga tccggagaac tggacggtat ggataggcga gcatcagcac ggcaaggaac
     9361 cgtacttcga aaagcataag gacaaggcag ccagcaaggg ttggctcgcc cggttcttca
     9421 agcgcaaccc ggagtgcaag gtactcatta ccttcaacgg taagttcgac gtgctgcacg
     9481 gtatcgccga tgacccggaa gggttggatg cgtggatgga cttcatcaat cgcggcggcc
     9541 agttgtggga tgctcagctt gctgagtacc tgctcatggg ccaagacccg agcagccaca
     9601 tgctgtctct tgacgagacg tgcgtgaagt acggcggcgt gttgaagccg gatgcggtta
     9661 aggatctgtg gaatgctggc gtggaaaccg tcgacatccc ggacgatctg atgatggagt
     9721 atctgccggg cgacatcgag aacacccgca agacgttcct cggccaagtc gttaaggcgc
     9781 agcaggttgg gcagcagcga agcatcatgc tcaacatggg cgcgctggtg ttcacgattg
     9841 aatccgaacg caacggcatg aaggctgacg ttgagctggg catgaagctg gcggcggaac
     9901 tggaagagga actggcagca ctgatgctgc gccttgacga gtatcttccg gaggacttgc
     9961 cattcgaatt caactggggc agtcgcatcc agttgtcggc gatgttgttc ggtggcgcgg
    10021 tcaactacaa atcccgggag ccgattctca atgagaactt ccagccgact tatgcacaga
    10081 agactgaggc tcactacctc acggcggacg gcggaactat cagccaagac gcctacaaca
    10141 ctgccctcct tgctggcgat agtgtgccga cgcttgtgta ctttagcagc ggcaagaacg
    10201 ctggcgaacc gaagacgaaa caggttaagg ttgacgactt cgacaaaccg aagtcccgac
    10261 ttgaagaccg aacgtatcag ttccccggct acaccaagcc gagcgacaag tggaagacgg
    10321 ccactccggg agtgtaccag actggctctg ccatcatcga agcactcggt aatcgggaca
    10381 tcccattcct caaggatctg gcacgccgtg ctaaactcga caaggactta gggacgtact
    10441 tcatcaagac ggacgacaag ggcaagcaga caggcatgct cacgttggtt catcctgatg
    10501 gcctgatcca ccacatgatc aacatgacca gcacggtgac gggccggttc agttccagca
    10561 acccgaacat gcagaacttg ccgaaggcag gggaaggcaa gtcgaaggcc aaggaaatgt
    10621 tcgtgtcccg gttcgggccg gagggtgtga tcattcagtc cgacttctcg tcgctggaga
    10681 tttacatcca agcgatcctg acgaagtgca agcagatgat cgtggatctt ctggccggtc
    10741 ttgacatgca cgttgcgcga gttgcgacga ctgcggggat cgactacgac gaagcgtatc
    10801 gtttgtgcca cacgaagttg gcgggcggcg cggctgagtt ccctgagtgg gtgagcaagc
    10861 ggactaaggc gaaggtgttc tcgttccagc gtgcatacgg cgcaggcgcg gcgaagatca
    10921 gcgagtccac cggcatccca atcgacgagg tttacgcctt gatcgaagcg gagaacactc
    10981 gctaccctga gattgaaccg ttctacgctg acctcatgga gcaggtcacg aacagcaagc
    11041 gcggctgccg caaggtagta ccgcacccgg acttcccggc gaagcaggta gcgttgggca
    11101 ccgggcatta ccgcacacca gacggcaagc tgtacaccta tctggagcag tgcgcaccga
    11161 agttcgttgt tgagaagacc ggccagtggt cgtcgttctc gccaacggaa atcaagaact
    11221 acatcgtgca gggcaccggc gccgagtggg cgaaggcagc ttgctggttg ttggttcgaa
    11281 tgttctaccg ccgcaagaac tggggcggcc tcggcttgct tatcaatcag gtacacgacg
    11341 ccgcttacgg tgacgcgcac ccgagcgtta aggctgaggt ggcagcagtg attcacgctt
    11401 gcatggaagg cgcatcgccg ttcatgtcgg cttacttcaa ctgggcaatt ccattgcctg
    11461 taccaagcga cacaacgtgg ggcgcgagca tggctgagga caatgccgtc gccgacatcg
    11521 acacacttgc ggaaccattc cgcgcagaaa ttcacacgca cttcatcgca caatatctct
    11581 gagggttaca acatgtccga agcaatcttt gaccaagcag caatggccgc agcaatcgca
    11641 gcagcagcat cccaagaacc tgacatgaag gaagcgcaga agggcggcgg cggctggact
    11701 ccaccagcgg caggcggctg catcgttact ctggtcggct acatcgaaac cggcattcag
    11761 gttgtgccgc caagcaaggt ggatccggtt aagttcccgg gtggcccgga ggatcaggtg
    11821 gatctgatct tcgaaatcag cggcaagggc catgagccga aggagctgga gaacggcacc
    11881 aagattcctg agcgtctgac cgtgacgttg aagaagtcgc tgaacgagaa ggcgtggtac
    11941 tacaagatct tcaacgcctt gaactacgac aagaccgcga cgcacttcgc ccaactgctg
    12001 ggcaagcact tcctcgccac catcatccac tcgccgaaca agaagaaccc ggcgtcgcct
    12061 tacgctggct tcaaggacaa ggtgactggc tacacgttcc gcgctccgat ctacaacccg
    12121 aacccgctgg acatgaccga gacggccatc gttcctaagc ctgctgtgct gactccgctc
    12181 aagctgttcc tgtggactca cccgagcaag ccaatgtggg actcgctgta catcgaaggc
    12241 aagtacgacg accgcaagga cgagaagact ggcgttatca ctccgggccg cagcaagaac
    12301 gtgttgcaga acaagatccg tggtgccaag aacttcaacg aatcgccgat cttcgacatc
    12361 gtgggcggtc tggctctgga agaactggaa gtgccggtgg tagacaacgt gccggaagcc
    12421 gagaagactc cggcgccaac tgctggtgac gaagatgcgg cagtggctgc actggcagcg
    12481 ctctgatgga ctggctcgca gaggcaatag cacaagccgc tgacgagccg atgccttgct
    12541 cagtcatccc ggacgtagtg ccgggacggc tggttggtat tgatggcgac taccttgcgt
    12601 acttcatggc agggaatgac gacaccgata gcggcacggc gcggcgcaac acgatgtccc
    12661 gtatcgccac catcaaggaa atgactggcg ccgagggcgt ggttatccat ctgtctgctg
    12721 acggttgttc gaaggcagac cgcttcctga ttgccacggt gcaaccgtat caggagcaac
    12781 gcgaaggcag caagcggcca aagaactggc gaacgctgcg agagttcatg gagtcctacc
    12841 gaggcccggc gttcactccg aagatttggg gcgaccgcga ggctgacgac ggcatggcct
    12901 acatgcagca gaagtggtac accgagggta agcaggagct tatcgttacg gcgacccgag
    12961 acaaggacat gcggcagtac ccgggttggc acatggactg gatgacctat cagctcacgt
    13021 tcgttccgca aggggcttac gaggtgatcg gccagaacga tctgatctat gggcacaagt
    13081 ggctgtggct gcaaacgctg caaggcgacg gtgctgacca catcaagggc ttgccattcc
    13141 acctcaagcc taacggcaag tgggagtcag tcggcgatgc tcgggcactg gcacgactca
    13201 agggtatcga caatgacgcc gatgctttcg acgaagtgct gcggctgtac gacacgtact
    13261 accagccagc ggcgggcatc actcggttag ccgagacgct gttactggtg tggctgcgcc
    13321 gggataagct ggcgacgtac accgacatgc tggattggtt gttgctgcgc gatgaccaga
    13381 aggcgaaact gcgggaggcg ctgctccagc atgcggcccg cgtgtcagaa atgaaagcgg
    13441 aggttaagcg aattgaagct aaccaacagt caacttaaac cggtacggga caagattcgt
    13501 gcggatcaaa aaggcctttg cgctctgtgc ttacagcctg ttagcactag tgatgctgtc
    13561 ctcgatcatt gccatactca tggctttatt cgtggcacgc tccatcgaag ctgtaatagc
    13621 cttctcggtg tccttgaaaa caatcgcaaa cgctttggcc tcggcgacga tatagcattc
    13681 gccgggttca tgcagggtgc attggcgtac atcgtcaagc atgcaacacc tcagactcgg
    13741 atggttcacc cgaccttcaa gaccgaagaa gagaaacgat tggcgcgtaa cgccaaggca
    13801 cgtaaagccc gcgctgcggg taaggataag aaataatgcg cggttcccta atgcgactgt
    13861 tcaccaagaa caagcacatc gaaattctgg cagcgttcgg ttgtaacgtc gcggcggccc
    13921 gcgaatacaa tcgccagctc ggcccggtca atcgtaccga agtcacccgc cagaacgtga
    13981 agtattggcg caagctgttc atcgacaacg ccggtaacat ggcgaagact gaccgcgaac
    14041 tgcgcgaagt gcgagtgctg aaagctcccg agccgctgta tgcggatcag gtgttcgacg
    14101 ccaagcgcga gtaccgcagc attctggtca tcccggatca gcatgcaccg taccagcatc
    14161 aagacgctct gcgtttcctc aaggcggtgg ccgcgaagtt ccagccggag ctggtggtta
    14221 acctcggcga cgagctggac ttccatgcgc tgagcttcca cgacagtgat cctaatctgg
    14281 acagcgcagg cgctgagctg gagaagggca agaagtggtt gcacaagctg cacaagcagt
    14341 tcccggcgca actgatctgc gactccaacc acggttcgat gtcgttccgc aaggccaagg
    14401 ctcacggcct gccggtacag ttgattcgcg gttatcgcga ggtcgtgttc ccggacggca
    14461 gcggccaaga ctggcactgg gccgagagct ggcgcgtcaa gactccgttg ggcgacgtga
    14521 tgttcaagca tcagccgagc ggcggtattc tggtggacgc ggcgcacaac gcctgcaatc
    14581 tggtcgtcgg gcatcaccac ggcaactact caatcgagta taccgccagc agctcgcatc
    14641 tgtacttcgg catgtacagc ggttgcctga tcgacaaaga ctcgtatgcg tttgcatacg
    14701 gtaagcactc gctgcgcaag ccggttatcg gttgcagcgt catcatcgaa ggccggccaa
    14761 tgttggtgcc tatggtactc aacaagaagg gccgctggaa cgggagtttg tgatatgagc
    14821 ctgtctgata tggcaaccga ttacccgtgc gcgatttgcc tcggccagtg ccacgggcat
    14881 gaccacggca ctgctgaccc aaaaacgacc gccgcagttc cgagcgcgta ccctgacggg
    14941 aacccgaagt ctgcgcaggg agccaagaag ttcgacttga tgtatctgcc gctcccggcg
    15001 cgcatcgctg tcaatcaggc actggaggac ggggccaaga agtacgggaa ggctaactgg
    15061 cgcgccactg gcgtgtcagc gagcgtgtac ctgaatgcgg cggcgcggca catcgaccaa
    15121 tacaacgagg gccagcaatt cgctagcgat agcggcgtgc ataacctcgg ccatgcgatg
    15181 gcttgcatgg cgatcatcat cgacgcagag gctaacggga agttggttga cgaccgcccg
    15241 ttcccttgcg tggacactga ccaacttctt cttcggagca aagcacaatg aaccagccac
    15301 gtcaagtatc ggaaatcgtg ttcaagggct tgagcgacaa cctgcaagct gccatcgaca
    15361 ccggcaacga gccgtgggcg cgggtgattc tcggcgccgc agttgacgcc actatcgaca
    15421 aggtgcagta cgctgaactg cgccaagact tcgaaaccgc attcggcgat ctggaggacg
    15481 aataacatgg gtatgcctga ccgcaagatt ctggtacaga agccgaaaga agaacgcaac
    15541 ctgagcgcca aggcagtcgc cgcgctcccg gcgttcgaca gcggcaagtg gacgttccag
    15601 ccgaagttcg acggctgttc cctgatcatc atggtcggga tcaacgtggt gcgcatcttc
    15661 tcccgcgagg gcaaggagtg cttgagcatg ccgcatatcg ccgaacactt ccgcgtcaac
    15721 agcatcccga acatggtgta cttcggtgag gcgtatcacc cgcacatgct gttcaaggac
    15781 atcagcggga tgttccgtcg gcacaagccg cagtaccaac tggaagcgtg ggtgttcgac
    15841 gccgtgactc tgcaagagtt ccgcagcggt gaagccaagc ggccatactg ccagcgcgtc
    15901 aaggcactga atcacatcgt caaccgcacc gctggcgtca tgccggtggg ctgctacgac
    15961 acggtggagg aagtgcaggc gttcatcgac tcctgccgcg aagcgggtta tctgctggag
    16021 ctggacggta tgatggccaa acagatcgac gggcactgga tcgctggcga cgaccgcgaa
    16081 ggccgcgtct tgaagctgaa agaccacatc agtgttgacc ttgaagtggt cggcattatt
    16141 gagggcgaag gcaagttcaa agacatggtt ggcgctatcg aagtgttgtg gcgcggcaag
    16201 cacgaagttg tcagcggcgg taagctgacc aacgccgagc gtctggatta cttcgagaat
    16261 ccggagaagc tgatctgcaa gatcgttgag gtgcatgcgt tgggcattac gcctgacggt
    16321 aagctgcgtg agccgcgatt ccagcggctg cgcgatgaca agacagaagc gagcgagtaa
    16381 atgaatcagg cggaacttga gcgggaaatg gcagacggcg gtcgccgtgc ggcaatggca
    16441 aggtttgaaa ccgccgagtc cgcgaacgac gcagcgagta acccatatgc cgccgcgatc
    16501 ttccgccgat tcatcaagcc tctcagcgag gggcttgacg tgtaccttca caaagcagtc
    16561 cgaggcgtag cagcgaaatc aaaggtgctg ctgcgcggac aggacacgct ggcgttagcg
    16621 tacatcacga tccgtggtgt gattaacgca agcctctccg aaggggaggc agtatttgct
    16681 ggtgtggcca tggagattgg ccgcactgtg tacagcgagg tggctctcag gcaattcgaa
    16741 gacctgaacc cggagctgta ttacacgctg gtgcaagacc ttgaacgccg catgaccaag
    16801 agcgagcgtc accggttcaa cgtgatgcga tccagtgccg agaaggacgg aacgccgttg
    16861 ccggtgtggg agccagcgct caagatggac gtgggtacgt tgttgctggg cgcaagcctt
    16921 gacatcgggc tgatcgaaac ctttgatctg cgcatgaagg gcaagacaac caagcacttg
    16981 aggctgcacc cggatctgct ggagctgatc gagcagatta aggggttcgt ggccggtgct
    17041 tcgccgttca atctgccgtg cgtcgagccg ccgaaaccat gggttacgcc tatggacggt
    17101 ggctggcaca cgaatgcgat gcgccggacg ctgccttgca tggtacgcgg acaggcatcg
    17161 gcaacgattg aggacgtagg cccgcgagtt ctcaaggcac tgaacaaggt gcagagcgtt
    17221 gcgtgggagg tgaacgagcg aattcttgag gtagcggagt tcgcaaggga gcattttgac
    17281 gtacaggacg tgctggttag cgataagcgc ggcgggatgc cggacaagcc tctgtttatg
    17341 caggctgatc ccgacctcaa aatcgttgac atgaacgaat tcgaactggc acagttcact
    17401 gaatggcgac aggaggcacg agaatggcac actcagcaga aggtacgggg agcgcatgcg
    17461 gggagtacga acgaagctat ccgcgtggcg aacaagtaca aggggaaccc gctctggttt
    17521 gtctattctg tggactatcg gagccgattc tatgcctctg gacaggggct ctccccacaa
    17581 gggaacgacc tttcaaaagc gctcatccac tttgcaaagt ctgcacctat acgaacttcc
    17641 gctggcctct tctggttccg ggtagccgga gctaacaagt gggccgttga caaactagac
    17701 aagaagccgc tcgatgttcg ggcgcaatgg gtgatagaca atgaagagtt tatcagtcgg
    17761 atcgctgatg acccgatcag ccaccgagaa tggacagatg ctgacgtacc tttccagttt
    17821 cttgcgtggt gctttgaata tgcagcttgg cggaaagacc ctgaatcgtt tcgcactcga
    17881 atcccacttg gacaagacgg cagttgtaat ggtcttcaac acttctcagc aatgcttaga
    17941 gatagggttg gcgggcgagc aaccaacctc attcccgata ccgtgcaaca cgacatctat
    18001 ggcctcgtcg caacagcaac tgctggcatc gtgcaagcgg acattgacga atgcgatatt
    18061 gccaagcgct ggaagtcaca cgaactttcg cggtcgttgg ttaagcggtc agtaatgacc
    18121 ctgccgtatg gctccacacg gcactcctgc cgcgacttca tcatgaagga gtacatggac
    18181 aaggggagtg cgccggagtt cgacaagcgc gagaatgagc ctgctgcgcg gtggttgtcg
    18241 taccgggtat gggacggcat cggtgaggtg gtcgtgaagg gccgacaggc gatggagtgg
    18301 ttgcaggcag catcggccat catgtgcgcc gggaacgccc cacacatcga atggaggaac
    18361 cctgcgggct ttctggtacg gcagcgttac cacgcccggg aaatgctcag ggtgagctgt
    18421 cacagcctct caggcaagcg tatccgcatc aacgtccaga ccttccggga cgagggcgat
    18481 ccacggcggc accggaacgg catcgcgccg aacttcgtgc atagctgtga cgcggctcac
    18541 ctgacgttct tcacgaacga ctgggaggac gaggacggcg gcgatctggc actcgtccac
    18601 gatgactacg gcgcactggc cgacgaggtg cccaagctgc acagaatcct gcgtaggtcg
    18661 tttgtggaca tgtacctgta ccatgaccct ctgaaagcgc ttgcggcgca ggtggagggc
    18721 ttaccggagc ttcctgagtc cggggatcta gatcttgagg aagtaaaccg gtcggtgtac
    18781 ttcttctgtt aattgggcca ctatagcaaa gggaaacaaa tcatgggtat tttgaagcgc
    18841 ctagcccgat tcatcttggg caccgaactc gcggtactgc gtaacacgat ccgacaacaa
    18901 gagtccaaag tccaagaact ggaggcctct ctatctcgac caccggaggt aaagtatggt
    18961 attacaagac aggctttcaa agtcagtgtt gtaaacaaac tagaacaacc tctgttagta
    19021 agtacatcca gtgctgaata tggtatgtac tgcttaggga ttcaacgagc actctctgtt
    19081 atggagaagg aggtagtcat tgattaagat caagcattgg ctcaacggtc tgctgtatga
    19141 cgatgtaagc gattgccctc gggagtatta cgacagcatg tactgtgctg tcaacttctg
    19201 ccgagaatcc tacgtcgagg ccggacaaga gccgatcagt gttagcgagg cggtcagcaa
    19261 gctgattacc tctgacctga cgatggtgat cggcgagacg ttcgtggcat tcttcgacgt
    19321 agccgaaccg tggttcgtca gcgacaagta cctgtgtgaa gaactgttcg gcccgcgacc
    19381 gggcaagaca gttgacctta aagacttcat tgcggctggg gaagctctcg cccgcaaaga
    19441 ggactgccgg tattttgagt tcggaacccg agccaatccc cggcagcaag cactggcccg
    19501 catgtgtcgt caattcgatg tccggctggc cgccatcaca ctacagaagg acgtttaaca
    19561 tgggatcggg taagaaattc agcaagatcg gcaagatcat caagaaggtt gacccgctgc
    19621 gcggcggtga cagggttctg gaagcggtcg gcctgccgac gctaaccggc gaaggcgaca
    19681 agaacatcct cgacatgggc gccactcagg cagaagccgc cgcgaaagcg caggccgaac
    19741 aagcccgagc cgcagccgac gcagagcgcc aagccgccga gcaacaggcc gaggcgattc
    19801 gacaacagac cgccgccgcg cagcagtccg cgaatcagca gatgcaattc cagatgcaac
    19861 agcagaacga tcaggccgca cagtctgccc gtaatgccgc actgcaagcg agccgcgacc
    19921 aagccagcca atcggcagcc gaggccgcag ccgaagaaag cacgccgagc gtaaccactg
    19981 cctccggcag cgatagcgca tcgactcgcc ggaagtacaa tgcgaacgca gccgcgaccg
    20041 ctaagactcc gagcatccgc ctgtgatggg acgggtgctg acagccgagt cagaatggca
    20101 gaccatgcac gccaagcggg cttccctgct tgaccgggct gagcggctgg cagaaattac
    20161 cattccgagc gtgtgcccgg acgacaacta cgacgctggc cgggattccc tgaccaacgg
    20221 cgtaacgtcg ctgggcgcgc agtgtgtaac gaacctcacg aacaagctga tgctagcgat
    20281 gttcccggcg tcgtcgccgt tcttccggtt ggcgatgtcc gaggctgatg cgcagacgtt
    20341 catcgaagag aacaacctaa cgatggactt gctcaccgaa gtcctgtcgc aaggcgagcg
    20401 cgatgctctc ctgcaactgg aaatgtcggg tgggcgagaa ggtctgtacg aggccatgac
    20461 gcacttgccg gttgtcggta acgtgctgat ggacacccgc agcaaggaca agatcgagtt
    20521 cattccgctc aaggagtacg ttgtacgccg ggcgcgcaat ggcgacatgc tggtcacgat
    20581 catcaagcaa gagcttgcgc actgcgagct tagcgaagaa gttctcgacc acatcgaccc
    20641 atggcgccaa ggcgatcccg accagatgcg ccagatgtat acgtggtgca gacggcacaa
    20701 gggcaagtat cgcatcaccg tccacatcga ccaatacgaa ttgccttaca gcaagttcgg
    20761 ttcgacttac gctctggacg actgcccact acacccgctg acttggcgcc tgccgctggg
    20821 ccagcattac ggtgtgggcc gggttgagga ttacttcgcg gacttcggta cgcatgaagt
    20881 ggtcagcgag tccctgagtg acggcgcgat catggcatcg caattccgct ggctccagaa
    20941 cccaacgggc atcactcgcc ccgaggactt ccagaacagc aagaacggcg acgttatccc
    21001 cggtgcggtc aacgacctgc aactgatctt cgccaacgtc ggccagcaac tgaacaccgt
    21061 gctggcaatc agcaacacat tccagcagcg cttaggccaa ggcttcctgc ttagctccgc
    21121 cgtaacccgg caggctgagc gagtcaccgc cgaagaaatc cgcttgcagg ccatggaact
    21181 ggaatcatcg ttgggcgggg tttactcccg agttgcccgc gacatccaga tcccgctgtc
    21241 ccgctggctg atgcgcaaag ccgacatgaa catcaagggc acgaagctgc gccctgtggt
    21301 cattaccggt ctggacgcac tgagccgtaa cgccgacctt gaacgcctga tgaacttcct
    21361 tgccaacgtg acgcagttgg atcaaatcca gccagccact cgcgccaagc tgcaagagtc
    21421 caacatcatc gccgacatcg ccgcaggctt gggcgtgagc aagaaacgct acgttgcaag
    21481 cgacgacgag gtgcaagccc gtatgcaaca gatccaacaa cagcaacaag ctggcgctga
    21541 cggcgccgca gtcgatacca ctcaacagga gcaagcacaa tgaatttctt caacctcttc
    21601 ggtcgcgttt gcatggaaga agctggcgcg gaaggcgcac cggcaggcgg cgcagtagct
    21661 gcaccagcgg cggcacctgc gaacgcaagc actcccgacc caaaagagaa tgctgcacct
    21721 gcggcggaac cagcgaaacc cgccgtgtcc tacgaatcga ccggcaacag caacgctgac
    21781 tacgcactgg gccagatcgc agcggctggc atcggccctg atcacccggc agccaaggcc
    21841 gcgatggaag gcaacttcac tctgctgaaa catgcgctgg ctgcggccaa cgtaccgggc
    21901 ggcgatcatc tggtggacat gctgttcgac gcggcgacct ctgcggctga cgcggaagaa
    21961 gcgttcaacc agcaagtcac cgccgacgtg catgcactgg ccggttccaa ggaacactgg
    22021 gacacggtca tggagtgggg ccgcgccaat gcggacgagg gtgagaaaga ggcactgaac
    22081 gagctgttcg gcaacccgaa gactcacaag atcgcagcgg gctacctgct gtcgatgtac
    22141 gaccgcgctg gcggcgaacg tgaggctgct gccccggtgg tgaacgctga tggcgccgct
    22201 gcccgtgctg gccgtcaagc tgcacagacc ccgctgaccc gcgccgagtt cgccaaggaa
    22261 gcgaagttgc ttcgcgataa gatgggcgat cagtacgtga tgtccgcaga gtaccaagcg
    22321 ctgggtgccc gactccagcg ttaacgctaa gaggcccaat tctaattggg ccactatagc
    22381 aacagggaaa ccaattacct ctttcaaaag gatgactcta tgtctctgga tagctttaac
    22441 gtagtccgcc cgaacgctaa actgggcggt gctgacccgc tggaactgat catcgaagaa
    22501 ttcggtggta tggtcgaagg caccctgcaa cgccgctccg taaccgaggg catgatcaac
    22561 atcaagcaag tgaagggcac cgcgaccgta tccaactacg caatcggcgc tacccaactg
    22621 caagtgatcg aacccggaaa gacgccgaac ggcacctcgg ccaagttctc gaagaactcg
    22681 gtcactgttg accgcaccat tctggcccgc gccatcctgc cactgctgga cgtgttccag
    22741 actcagtacg acgcccgtaa ggaaatcgca ctggagcatg gcaagcgcat cgccaagttc
    22801 aaagaccagt cgttcctgat ccaagcgatc aagaccgctc gcctcaccgt gaacccttac
    22861 ggttcgctgg aaggccacgc cgctggtact gtggtcaagc tcaccgccgc tggcgacgct
    22921 accgacccgg cgaagctgta ccacgctttc ggtcaactgt tcgcgcagat gatggagaaa
    22981 gacgtcgatc cgaccggtga tgacgtttgg gtgttcatgc gcccagcgac cttctacgcc
    23041 ttgcaagagg ccgagcaggt tatcaacggt gagtacgtca cctccgatgg caccaacatc
    23101 aaggcgcaca tctactccgc ttggggtgtt ccagtcgttc cgactccgaa catgccgaac
    23161 tgggttgaag gcgcgaccga gcgtcctgac ggcgttgccg ctcacatggg tgacgattac
    23221 gctggcgact tcaccaaggt agtggccgtg gcgttctcgt cccgcgctct gctgtcgggt
    23281 tcgaccatcg acctcgattc gaaggtcttc ttcgatgacg tgtcgaagca ctggtacgtc
    23341 gatagctggt tggcttacgc ctcggcgcct aaccgcgctg agttcgctgg caccatcgag
    23401 ttgccgtaac atcctctggc ccgcaacggg ttccctctat gggagcctgt tgtgggccat
    23461 tttcgtaggt acgcgcgaat gagttttatc acagagttag atgtggttaa ccgctgccta
    23521 gccacgatgg gcgaactgcc cgtcaactcg ctggaaggga atcgcaaccc gattgtcacc
    23581 aacgcacgtt ctgcttttaa ggacgtgacg attgaagaac aagccgcagg ttggtggttc
    23641 aacatcgaag tcgtccgact gcaacctcaa ggcatcgttc ccggcaaagg tggtttctat
    23701 cgaccgccga ccgactgcct gtcgctgtcc acggttgacg acttcaaccc agcatggctg
    23761 agcatccgta accgcaagct gtacgacaac ggtaacgccg aagtccacta cggcactggc
    23821 gacatgcaag tcaagatcat ccggctcgtt cccttcgacg acttgccata caacgctcaa
    23881 cggttaatcc gggacagcgc ggtgttcaag ttccagatgg attacgacgg cgatgaattg
    23941 aagatcaatc aggccgaagc ttcttacacc gaagcctacg caatctgcat ggctgaccac
    24001 atccggtcag ttaaagcaaa cctgctctac aagggttccg caggcagcac gcttgttcgt
    24061 tcccggattc catacgggcg cacaggccga tggaggtaac atgagcaaag taaccggctc
    24121 ttacgagtca ctgattaagg gtgtgtctga gcaagtggcg caccagcggt tcccgggcca
    24181 agtttgggaa caggtcaaca tggtgtccga tccggtgcgt gggcttgccc gccgtcgcgg
    24241 ctcggtcatg gtggccgaga aagtcttacc gggagtcggc gacactgcgg ccactcggga
    24301 tgacgcagca gtctacggcg agcagtcgct gtacctcggc atcaacgagt acagcatcat
    24361 gcaccgcaaa cgccagatgg tagcaggttc acagatgccg ccgctggtgg tgttcgacaa
    24421 gactggcggg aaactgctga acgtgtcgat ggctgcggac gacgccaaga tgacggagta
    24481 cgggcagtct ggattcaaca gcatcaccgc tgtgggcaat ctggtactgc tggcgccgcg
    24541 tgggcacgct tccacttaca cctcggtgga tcaggtcact accggcccca ctgcaaactc
    24601 ggtagcaggc tgggtgaagg gcgggtctta ctcccgtaca tacaccttgt cagcgaagcg
    24661 ggcaagcgat ggtgcggtat tcaccgtgca gtacactacg ccgacatctt actacccggg
    24721 cattctggat acttcggaca tcccggcaac caacccggac ggcaccccga acaaggacta
    24781 ccagaagctg gtcaatgacc gcgtgtatgc gtatcagaaa gcggttaacc agtggatcgg
    24841 tacatccgca gcggcgattc agccgcaggc gattgcgcaa tctcttaacg cactgatcga
    24901 ggcgcatctg cccggttcgc acggcgttat aggctccacg atcatcatcg acggggcgac
    24961 atcaatctca tgcgacgatg gtggcgacgg ttcgcagttc atcggcgtag gccggacggt
    25021 gaagcaagcc agcgatctta ccacggtgca tcgtacaggc aaggtcgtaa agatcaagcc
    25081 aacgaacggt acaggcaaag cgtattacgt caaggcagtg gctaaggacg gcaccacggt
    25141 aggctggact caagtgattt gggaagagtg ccccggcgtt cttataaccc ctattcttgt
    25201 gtgtgcagtt ggcgcagtga agaacggcac gttttacgtt gccagcactc ccgcaaagct
    25261 cgccgcacta gccgccatca acgtcccgcc ttgggcgcca agctcgtccg gcgacctaga
    25321 cagccagtcg ctcccggcgt tccttgatcg ggaaatcaac tacatccgca tgttccaaga
    25381 ccggctgatt atcgtcgccg gtgctacggt gttcatgtct cgctctggtg actacttcaa
    25441 cttcttccga actggcgccc tgaacattca ggataacgac ccgattgaag tgtacgcact
    25501 cggtagcgaa gacgacgtga ttaccgcagg gactttgctt gaccgcaacc tgatcctgtt
    25561 cgggaagcag tggcaatacg cggtgccggg gcgggatgca atcgttccgc agaatgcctt
    25621 cgtggctgtg cagtcgggct accgggacag caacacttgc ccaccggagt ccagcggcaa
    25681 cctgatcttc ttcggccaga agcgtgaagg caagctgacg atccaacaaa tgcagaccgg
    25741 cgcttacgcc gacactctgg atgcgttcga aatcactcag cagctcaaca aatatctggt
    25801 cgggcagcct ctgcaaatcg aagcggtaac gtcgccatcg gcgctgttca tccgtaccga
    25861 cgcagagcgc aacggagttt gggtatacag ctaccttgac gcacagaaca acacggagcg
    25921 tttgttcgat agctggagca agtggcagtt caacaaggag ctgggcaaca tcgtagcgat
    25981 gaccaccaag gacggcgacc tgtacatcac cacgctgcgg gcaaccacgc aggcgatgta
    26041 tctcgtaacc gatcggttca cgctaaacac ggacgtgccg gatgcgcaca tcgacagcat
    26101 gcggccatgg cttgccatcg gtacagcagg cgaggcgatc aaccaaggac agttccgggg
    26161 agcttacaac aagaattccg ggcgttactg gctgcaaggc gacgtgatgg gcggcggcag
    26221 gttggcggct ctgcgcgagc agatcggcac agaccaagac gctaacctga acatcggtgc
    26281 ggcgttcgat agttatgtgg tgctgaccaa tccgtacatc cgagacaagg acggtaaagc
    26341 gattctggac gggcgcctga cgctcggtaa catgaacgtg accaccttcg aatcctcggc
    26401 tatggacgtg agcatctgcg acttagtgga cgctgacaat acgcagtatc aggagacgct
    26461 gcgatgggtt gcacggaatg caaacgactg ggttctcaac actcagcaag tggccgacac
    26521 cgcctcggtt gtggtaggcg tgtacaaaga agttcgggac tgcaaagtca agctggccgg
    26581 tcggagctgg ctaccgctga ctctatcggc catcgaatgg caagggcagt tcttcacaag
    26641 acggagggcg taaatgttct ggattccgat tatgatggcc gcctcggcga tcatgcagaa
    26701 ggacaaacag aactctgaca tcaagaacca gaaccgtatc aacaaggcga acacttacgc
    26761 cgcgaaccag cagcagcaag gtaactcggt tatcgctgct gctaagggtg cgttgaaccg
    26821 cgtcaaccag tcgatccaga ctcgggacgc gctaactgcg ctgctgctaa gggtgcgttg
    26881 aaccgcgtca accagtcgat ccagactcgg gacgcgctaa ctgcattcgg ggagcagcac
    26941 aactcgctgg agcaacagcg tgccaagtta ggcgagcaga tgaccaccgg gacattccgg
    27001 aatcgagtca aggcagccga gcagcaaggc atgctggcag cacgctccag cgcagccggt
    27061 gttggcggtt ctaccgtgtc gatgcttgaa gctacaatga gcatccagtc ggacgttgca
    27121 caagcagaaa tggatcagat gtattctgac aatctgtggg caatcgacga tgcagagaag
    27181 acgaacctgt acaaccagta cgggattcta caacaacaga acgtgttcct tgacgacgtg
    27241 gcggcatcca ctatttccgg ccctgccaag atcccgacga actccgttgg cgatatggcg
    27301 attgccggtg cgatggcgtt ctttggagcg gcgaacagca caggcgaatt cagcaagggc
    27361 ggtagcatgg acttgtccgg cgcgggcggt aagctcaagt cgtggtttag tccgcaaggc
    27421 ggcggcaagt cgccgggcac tggggcgaac tcgttctttc aaataggtgg gagagtgtaa
    27481 tggcgacatc actgggccaa gttatcggag gcgggcagca acgctatcag gcggtgcaag
    27541 cgcccgcgcc gcaaaaggat agcaccagcg agcttctgtt taagatggct cagccgatct
    27601 tgcagcagaa gctggcgcag gaacagcagt ccaagttcgt tgaaggcatg cagcgtgtag
    27661 ctgtcggcga agcgtacaag gacatcaaag gcgaggactc gttcctctcc aacatcttcg
    27721 ggccgagtgc atcggtaact ggcgccgccg caatggcgaa ggtcaagagt gttgacgact
    27781 tcaacactca gatgtatcag gacatgcaag gtatggcgtc gatgtctccg gagcaattcc
    27841 gggaacacgc cgtcaagggt atgcagcagc acctgaccgg cgatgcggac gtggacaacg
    27901 tgatccagtc caagatggtc gaatcgctcg ggccgctgat gaagactcaa gccaaggcga
    27961 actacgcatg gcaacagcag cagactacca acagcttcaa cgggatgatg caagcagccg
    28021 gtgacaagtt ccacggcatc gcgcagcagt tcgcccaagg cttgatgaac aaggatgact
    28081 ttgagcaggc gaaggccagc ttgattctgt cgtcgcagcc actggaaggc atgaacccgg
    28141 agacgtacaa gaaggccatc atggattctg cggctctggc gatgaacaag ggcaacatgt
    28201 gggttgaccg cgtgttccag cagactggca tgtacgacgg tctggacgtt gacgaccaaa
    28261 ccaagatgat caaggcccgc gatgcagcgg ctgccaaggt caagaacgag tacggcttca
    28321 acaagtacgg cgccgcgatt ggcgaactga tgggcggggc ggctgggcgt agtccggcgc
    28381 agaaccacga aatggctaac gcgatcaacc agcgttacat ggacgagaca ggcagcgaaa
    28441 ccggcttgct caacatgaaa gacgtgatca gtatggatcg cagcacgtat tcccgcatgt
    28501 tcaagatgca ggataaggtc aaggagctga gcattaaagc tcagatggac gccaaggccg
    28561 aagggcagct cgcaatgcag gccgtcgagc ttgtgcaggg cggcaagggc aactacgcag
    28621 tcggtatggg catcccgcgc aacaaggtag acatcgcttt caacgagggc ttcacgtcca
    28681 aactggcgag cggaaagacc gaagatgctc tggacatggc cagcacgaac tactcgcacg
    28741 gtaacgccta cgttaacccg cagttccaag ggatgttgct ggaaccattc cggcagatca
    28801 ccactggcgg cgtgccgggg ccggagttcg accgcacaat gcagttcctc gacgcatggg
    28861 cacaacgtcc tgagtccggt ggcgccattg acgcctactt gggcgcagag aacgtggtga
    28921 aactccagcg ttatcgtgac tcgctgatcg ccttccaagg tgacaagcag caggccgcga
    28981 aagcagcatg gggcacgccg gttgtggctg ggcctaagct gtcctcggtg gacaacaagc
    29041 ctctgatgat ggacgcgatc cgtcagaaga tcgaaggtaa gggcgtgatg aacaagattg
    29101 accgctggtg gaagaacgtg cccggcatgt ctgacgccgc gaaagatgtt gtgttcaacg
    29161 ccgtggccca agacgcgcag acctacgtga acaacctcgg tatggcgccg caagccgcta
    29221 tcatgcgagc tatggaaggc gcaggccgtc aatctgtgga caccgttggc gcgtatgcga
    29281 tcccgaaaga gccgaaccag ttaccgctgg cggcgctggt gggaacggat gaccagacaa
    29341 tggctcgggt gttcccgaag ttcttgcagt cgatggcgcg taaacagggc gtagcagtta
    29401 acctgactgg cggtggcagc agtgttacca gcaagaaggg cgaggcaacg ccgtggacga
    29461 acgtgactga cctgaccaac tggtacggcg gtggcgatgc tgacgtgtcc ctgatgcgca
    29521 gccgcgacgt tacagacaag gacggcaacg tctatggtgt gtactcgggc ctgctgttcc
    29581 gggacgacaa gacagcaacg gtgaatttca cctccaaaga cctgaaagag ttctacgaga
    29641 acacgatcag gaaccgcaac gatgtaactg acagcctccg caaagcgggg ctataaggag
    29701 gccgcatggc taacattctc gattcaatcg aaagcagcaa agtgaaagtt ggccctgcgg
    29761 cgacatccgg ttcggggtcg cttgccgatg ccgaccgtgc ccaagacttc gggatggcga
    29821 gtacgctcgc cccttccgac gccaaggcga ttgcagaagg caagaaacct gctaagctca
    29881 accagtttga gaagatgtcc gcgttccagc gggcagcagc gggtgcaagt gcagcaactg
    29941 atgcaggtgc ctcccgggaa accggggcac aggccgcagc ggaaggctat caggaagtcc
    30001 gcaacgatcc attcaagaac gccagcacca agaacgtggg ccacggcacc gcgcttgagg
    30061 actacgctga tccagcaccg gacgcgcatg tcccggcaat gctgaaagag attgcggata
    30121 agcaggcgtt caaggaatcc gtaggcccgg tcgatcaact gggcgcggca gtgctggaaa
    30181 tgaccggcac cggcgctctg gtgcggatgc tcagcgataa ctaccacggc gcccgtgcct
    30241 tcaaggacga cccgatgttc gacagccttg ccggtcgtga ggtttggggc aaaggactca
    30301 gccaagagga tctggagtgg gttgcagacg ccaacagcgc atacgagcgg cagtacaagc
    30361 tggctcggct ggaggaaacc cgcaacaact acaagaagat cagcgcacac ggcgacggcg
    30421 tgagtacgat catcggtttg accggtggcg tgcttgaccc agcgggctgg ctggccggta
    30481 tgggcgtcgg caaggtggcg cagttggcca aggtgggcac agagctgggc gcagtgaacc
    30541 gtggccttat gggcgcggct gagggcgcag cgggtaacgt actggtcgag gcttccatgc
    30601 aggccgctgg cgagcatgtg actccgggtg actacttcta cgccgctggt ttcggtgccc
    30661 tgttcggtgg cgccatcagc agtatgaatc gccgcgtggt tggtgaggaa tcgccgccag
    30721 aagccagcgc aatgcacggc agcacgcagg cagcagcaga gagccacgtc gatggctctc
    30781 tcaagttcca cgcagggttg ctggcagagg cgcaacgccg cctgccggac gatgcaaccc
    30841 cggaacagat cgccgcaacg gcgcgagacg tattcaacga gcgcagcaac gcttactggc
    30901 agcaggctac ccgcagcatg ccggacaatg agcggatcct cccggacgta gaccaccaga
    30961 agctgtacgc tgacggtgcc gacgagctgg acgggacgct gacccggaac atcgaagggc
    31021 aattcagtga cgcgatccgc cgcacagcgg tcggtgacgt gtggggcttc actcccgcga
    31081 ccgttcctga caacgccaag cgcctgatct tcactgagaa gatgttgcgt atggtcgaca
    31141 accagccaac cttcgatcaa gccaagctgg ataccctgat tggcaagtgg gttgcgccga
    31201 ttgcagacag cacgatggta gcgaagttca gcatgccgca gcttatccta gctcgcagcg
    31261 aacatccgat catgaagtgg gttgcagcta acctgctgga gtcgccgacg caagccggtg
    31321 gcccgcgtac cactgccgca gtcgagcatg cgatccgtca gcgtgagtac aacagcttca
    31381 acgctcggta caacgaggcg tacagcgcat ggcgtaacca gaacggcggc tcgctggtca
    31441 aagacatcct gttcaagcaa aagcactacg agaacttcaa cgatctggta gcaactgccc
    31501 gcgagaaccg cgcagctggt atcatcggtg acgagcatcc gcacgttaag gccgcagccg
    31561 acgccatgga cgagggtttc gcccgcctcg cagcggatca gcgtagcgcc aagaccttgg
    31621 gttctgagct tctgccagat tccagcatcg gttacacgcc acgcatgctg aatactcgct
    31681 tcattgaaga gcatccgatg caccgtgagg ctatccgcga agagattcgc agccagttgc
    31741 acgaactgtg ggccgggatg ccgcaagggc cgaagctggc ccgcgaagtc gccgcaacct
    31801 acatcaatcg cgcacgcatt gaaggtgctg gcggtgccgt aacgccgggt catatctccg
    31861 acccgcacgc atccagcaac ctgcgagacg ctttggcgca acacgccttg agcgaagcag
    31921 acatcgaacg gtacatggcc cgcgtaggcc gtggtggcgc aaagcacacc aaagggcgac
    31981 ttgatctgga cttgaccaaa gagattacgc tgcatgacgg tagcgtgttt cggctgggtg
    32041 acgcattcat caaggacacc agcgcgctgt tccgccagca atcccggtac gttaacggcg
    32101 acgtgacgct gagccgacgc ggtatcatgg gcaagcaggg aatcgaccag ctccgcgaaa
    32161 tgctggtgct gtcccgcaag ggcgccactg acaagaagtg gacgaacgag ctgaacgctt
    32221 tcgatcaaac catgtccgag tttatgggca agccatacgg cacggcgcac cgactggccg
    32281 acaacttccg catcctgacc ggcgccagcc gactgggcca agctgtgatc ccgcagctcg
    32341 cagagactgg gcagatcgcc gcgcacttgg gcacagagag cgcaatgcgc tttgtgaaag
    32401 acctcccacg ccttgtggac gaggtacgga agggcaagac gaacgacctc ctgcactcgc
    32461 tggagctgcc gggcggaacc atcggtgacg aacaccgcac cgtcatgcca tggcagtctc
    32521 tggacgaagt ggagctggcc ggtaaggacg ccgcaggcac gctggatcgg gcaatccgag
    32581 gcgctgcaca ggcgcaatac accctgaccg ggcaccggta cttgcaggct gcgcaggtgc
    32641 gcggcgtgag cgagcagatt ctgcacaagg tcatgcgcta cgcaaaggac ggaaccaacc
    32701 tgccagcgct caagagcatg ggcatgaacg ataaactgct ggacgccatc aagaaggact
    32761 tgcgcaacgt cgcagagttc gatgacactg gcgccctcaa gtcgttcgac atccgccaga
    32821 cagacaaccc ggcagcaatg caggaactgc ggcagctcat tgagcgcggt gcaaaccaga
    32881 tcattcaagg gaacttcatc ggcgagcgcc aagcgttcgt acacgactcg ttcctgcgaa
    32941 tcctgacgca attccgctct tactcgctga ccgctatgtc gaagcaatgg actcgggttc
    33001 gcacagacct cggcaccgcc aaggcactgg gcttgctcat gggtcagatg tccatcgcac
    33061 tcccgcttca ccttgcccgt gtcatggccg tcagcgccct gatgtcggac gagcgcgcag
    33121 cagactaccg agagaacaac ctccggcctg acatgctggc ccgcgccacg ctgaactacg
    33181 cctctctcgg cggcatgctc ggcgacacgc tggacgccgg tatggggatg ctcggcatgg
    33241 aaatgtcggg tgtacgcagc ggttcgcaga acgtgctggg caacgtaccg gcgctgggtt
    33301 atgtggcgaa cactgcacag gctctcaagg acaaagacgt gtccgggatc atcaaggcaa
    33361 tgccgggtgg gaacagcatg ttcctgctgc cagccgcaca cttgacgcac tggatgcaga
    33421 aggagtaacc gctaagtggc ccgattctaa ttgggccact atagcaacac caaaaccatc
    33481 atcggaggca acatggcaga ctacttgtct atcaacgaat tccccggcga cggcaccatc
    33541 atgcaaatcg aggttcagtt cgctggtaac aaccccgatg taggttctgg tgctgtaccg
    33601 tatttcaaac cggaagacgt gaaggctcaa ttcttcactc cggctaccga caccactccg
    33661 cagatcgtgg aggacaagcc tctcggctat gtcggcccta acactttcat cacgctggag
    33721 cctgtgccta ccggcaagat cctgcgtgtg tatcgcgaaa ccgaggatcg tttctcgctg
    33781 gtcaacttcg ttgccttgca gaacgtaacc gagcgcgacc ttgatgcgct ggctcgccag
    33841 acagtcttcc tcgttgaaga agccaaggac gccgcgcagt tcgcaatcga caccgcccgc
    33901 gaagctatca agtacgccac gtcgtctacc tcggtagcgc gggaggcact tgagacagcc
    33961 ggtcgagcag aggccaaggc gaacgctgcg gtcaacacgt cgaatgacgc ttcgaacgta
    34021 gcaggccaag cgctcactct cgccactcag gcgaagaacg aggctgctgc tgcggagcaa
    34081 cacgccagca acgtggagac tcttgcctct caggctcaga ccgctgcggc tgctgctgaa
    34141 accaaagcta cccgagcaga gactaaagcc gatcaggctg tgggcactgc aaacgcgatt
    34201 gacggcaaag ccacgcaggc catcaacacc gctaaccaag ctacggtcac tgcgaactcc
    34261 gcgaagtcca cggctgaggc gattgacggc aaagcacaga cggcgatcaa tactgccaac
    34321 gtggctacgg agacagcgaa ccaagccaaa agcactgccg aggctatcga cgggaaagcg
    34381 accaccgcac tggctaacgc cgagactgcg attggcaccg ccaaccaagc agttatcact
    34441 gctgccgacg ccaaggatct tgccactcag gcaaacgcca acgttgcggg caaggtcaac
    34501 cgctccggcg acacgatgac cgggcagctc accaatactg ccggctttca atctaccggt
    34561 actggtggtg cgactacggg gccgttcttc gaaatgcact ggccgggaca gtcggcgggt
    34621 atgtggtatc tgaacaacag cggccaagtc actttggcgc agacgggcgg taacggtaca
    34681 gccgctcaga actacttcca catcaatatg tccgatggct accttctgca tcggaaagct
    34741 ggtcgggtta tgggcacgtt cactgtggac ggcggcatgt ggactaacac ttggaaccct
    34801 cagtcgggcg gtacgcttaa cgcggcggct cagctacagg tggccaacgg tgtaatcgac
    34861 ctctccgggg tactccgctc ccgggcaccc ggtactgcca acgcccacct tttcttcgag
    34921 aacccgaacg gcaccgagcg tgtactcatg tatgcggaca acgcgcataa cttgaacatc
    34981 cgcaccagtg gcggggcgac ttgcgtgact gtgaagaacg ccgacaaagg tatctcggta
    35041 actggcccgt cgaacttcgc caacactctg tacgtctcgc agcgcatcca aggcggcact
    35101 gattcgctgg tacagtcgcg agtatactca gacggcggcg gcgcttggtt aggcgacggt
    35161 ggtaacgtat acggtgccac ttggggcggt tacttatcca cttggcttaa ctctaacttg
    35221 gtgacgttat ccgctttccg tgcccgctcg gcggaatact tctcggctaa ccagattggt
    35281 tcgtactgct tcttgcagaa cgtgtccgga gttaaccaag gacagaacgg cttgcttgac
    35341 gggcctaatc tacgtctggc gtcccacaac aacgtacagc aggtagcccc ggaagggaca
    35401 tggcgctgcc tcggttggtg caaccacggc ggcgtgtccg tctggatccg agtttactag
    35461 gaggtgaaat gaagttccca aaagagtttg acaacggtat catcgtggaa gacatcaagt
    35521 ctccgcgatg ggccaaccga gaacacacgc ggctctcctg cgtggcaacg ttctctcccg
    35581 gtcaagtggt gcccttcggg gccagcctga ccgaccctga gcctcatggc cgggcgatct
    35641 acgatcacat cttggctggt cttgccggta agatcgctga gtatgaacgc ccggcagtaa
    35701 caaaagaaga cctgcaagca gaactggata agatcctgcc tgacgttatg ctgggcttag
    35761 caacaccgga agagattgaa ctcgcccgga accttcgtat ccagattaaa gcaatggagt
    35821 aagtatgttc acgcatgacg ccgcagacgt ggtgactcgt aataccccga ctgtggttgt
    35881 cggcggcgca actttctatg accacttcgc caacttcccc atcgcctcgg cggtgcagtg
    35941 gcttgctggt gcgtggattc tgcttcaagc aggcttctac ctctacgacc gtttcaaaag
    36001 gaaatgacac atggccgctt cttctgatcg gcttggtggt ttgcatgcga tgttcaccgc
    36061 ttattgggaa catcgcttcg cagccgcaga gcttagcttc gaggacgagg gctacattcc
    36121 cttgacctct aacgacctcg ccgttgtgcg agcgttcctg aaagacaaca acatcactgc
    36181 cgaacccggc ggcgataaag accttgcccg cttgggtgag cagcttgccc gcgatcttaa
    36241 aggctccgtc aatcaagacg aactggccgg gatcatggac gaggctaagc aatggatggg
    36301 agtgccccat taatgaagac gccgcgccac gctcagttgg cgctgttgca gcagacgttc
    36361 cagaacttct tgccgtttct gattatcggc atgaagttct tgggcttcgg cacaacggcg
    36421 atccagaaag acattggcct gtaccttgag tacggcccga aagacctgat ggtacaagct
    36481 cagcgctctc aggcgaagtc caccattacc gcactattcg cggtctggac actcattcaa
    36541 gacccgcgtt cccgtgtgct gattatctcg gctggtggta cgcaggcaaa cgaaatctcg
    36601 acgctgatcg tccgactcat tatgagcatg gacattctgg cgtgcctgcg ccctgaccaa
    36661 cagaagggcg accgggtatc ggtggagaag ttcgacgttc actactccct caagggtgtg
    36721 gacaagtcgc catccgtcgc gtgtatcggt atcggcggca acctgcaagg taagcgtgca
    36781 gaccttctga tcgcggacga cgtagaatcg cacaagaact cccgcaccgc aaccaaccgc
    36841 gagcttctgc tccagcagat ccgggacttc ccgtccatcg cagttgaccg tgtgaccgag
    36901 ggcggcgtta tcgaacgcca aggccgtgtg atcttcctcg gcaccccgca gactgactct
    36961 tcggtgtaca acacgctccc ggcagcaggc ttcggcctcc gcatctggcc cggtcgctac
    37021 cctaccgagg acgaggaacc ggcatacggc gagcatctgg caccgtacat caagcaacgc
    37081 atgatgcgcg acccatcgct gcgcattggc ggcggcccta ccggtcgatc cggccagcca
    37141 gtcgatcctg agctgctggg cgaggccaca ctgctctcca aggagaacaa gcaggggcca
    37201 gcctacttcc agctccagca catgctgtgc acgctcctga gcgacatgga gcgctaccca
    37261 ctcaaggccc aacacatcgt cgtcatgaac ctcggtgcgc aactccctat gcactttgtg
    37321 cgtgggatca gcgccgagca tctgcggcag ttccaagttg gctcgctcaa gttccactgc
    37381 tccagcgcaa tggatgtcgg caaggagttc gctaacccag cggcccgcgt agtcgccatc
    37441 gaccctgctg gcggcggtaa gaacggcgac gagactggtg tagcctgcgt ggaacagctc
    37501 gccggtaaca tcttcgtccg ctcggtcgag ggtatgcccg gtggctttga cgaggcttcg
    37561 ctcaagaagc tcgtagccta ctgcaagcgc tgggatcccc atgtgatcct gatcgagaag
    37621 aacatgggcc acggtgcctt tactcaggtg ctgctgcctc tgctgcgtgc tgagggcgtc
    37681 acctgcgctg tccaagaggt ctaccagacc gggcagaaag agcagcgtat cgccgacact
    37741 ctggagccaa ttgcagcgcg tggcgcactc gtcttcgacg aaagcgtcat cactgacgac
    37801 tggggttcga ccctcggcaa gcctgctgac aagcgccaga tcttcaccct gatgcaccag
    37861 ttcattaagc tcactcgcga cagaggcgcg ctggtcaaag acgaccggct cgacgcactc
    37921 agcatcgccg tagcgcactt catcaacgct ctcgcacagg actccgcact cgttgcgcaa
    37981 tccgtccgtg acgccgagct agtgaagttc atgcaagacc cgcttagcca caaccgttac
    38041 acatctgccg cacaacgcgg cgtccggcaa ttcgccaacc ctactgcaag gaagacaaga
    38101 cgatgaactt ctcccacctc ccatccccgg gcgttatcaa ctgcggccac gaactgcgta
    38161 aggtcgcgac caaagcaatc tccgctgctg aaatccgcaa ggatcaatcc ggcctgacct
    38221 ctcctgcact cgttgcgttc ttccaagccg cgctgaacgc tactccgggc tacgtggatc
    38281 cgggcgcacc taacccagcc gaggccaagg ttactaacgg ccagaccctg atcttcaacg
    38341 gcactgagtt cactttcacc gtcgtggcag gtgcaatcac tagcatcgta gtcgctgaac
    38401 aagtagaagc gtgaggtgac ttatgtctaa ggctgctctc gtcggacgcg tagcgcgcac
    38461 ggcggtagcg gctcttggtc tatccgctgc tggtatcggc tttatccaac acgaagaggg
    38521 aaccgttaac cgggcatatc tcgattcgat tggcaagccg accatctgca ctgggcacac
    38581 tggccccgag gttcgcttag gcttagtcta caccgacgct gaatgcgccg agctgttaag
    38641 gactgacgtc aactcggcct cggctgccat caagcgtgcg atcaaggtgc cgctctatca
    38701 atacgagttc gatgcactcg tctccttctg ctttaacgtc gggaactaca actgcaccac
    38761 gtccaccatg ttcaccttga tcaaccaagg tcgctacgag gacgcaggca agcagttcat
    38821 ccggtggaag tacgctaaga agcgggattg cagtgtgcgg gccaacaact gctacggggt
    38881 ttatctccgc agaatcaacg aggccaatct atggcgagga caatactgac ctacatcgct
    38941 gcgggagtgc ttatgctcct gctcgctgtg ggcctctacg acacgcgctc ggctctgacc
    39001 gaggcaagga cacaactcga tgaacaaaag accgctatcg acgatctgcg cgcctctcag
    39061 cgtaggattc aggctgctgt cacgggcgta cagaagctct cgactaaaac gaaagctgac
    39121 ctcgactcgg ctctgcgctc ggcacctgag tttgaccgtg ctagcgtccc tgatgctgtg
    39181 gctgacagcc tgtgcaagcg tctccactgc gccgacagac cctgacgtac cgtgtcctca
    39241 cccaatcgtc tccacggcga cggtgggcgg cctcacgcgg ggtttgctgg actatgcaga
    39301 cgccttggat tactgcaacg cgctccgagg attcgctcca gaagctcaga cccaaaaatg
    39361 attcttgtag gcgccagctc tcccggacat aaagaacgcg cggttccccc atgtgccctg
    39421 cgcagaatgt cgggcgcgct gattagggaa ggctggccat agggtattcg ctccgctgct
    39481 gtcgatgttg acggggccag tatggggcct gttagccggg ctgtcaacac atttgtgata
    39541 tgggccgcga caaaggtaca gggcacggca atacagggct gagaagggct gagaacgcgc
    39601 acaagacggc aataggacaa gggcgagcag gcacaagggc acactgtctt cttttggctg
    39661 tgcgggattg ggggagctgg gagctgtttt ctaattgggc cactatagca aagggaaacg
    39721 cgataccctt tgaatgctta gaggacttga cacgaacggt catatctgtc taagccagaa
    39781 gaacagcata gagcaagcca ccacacaaca gaccacgatg tcaagaccag accaccagac
    39841 cgaatgacag accttgacag cagaccacgg catcaggtat acgcgcatgc aggacagcag
    39901 gttaatgacc acgcgacaca cgcgagtaac atagggacaa ggagaataca agactagaca
    39961 gacaggaata tcagtgtact atgggcacca ctgagacggc agacagca
//
